Addgene plasmid #202796: pNuc-cis
Purpose: RK2-based conjugative plasmid containing the TevSpCas9 dual-endonuclease for targeted bacterial killing
Depositing lab: David Edgell. Depositing organization: University of Western Ontario. Publication: Efficient inter-species conjugative transfer of a CRISPR nuclease for targeted bacterial killing. Hamilton TA, Pellegrino GM, Therrien JA, Ham DT, Bartlett PC, Karas BJ, Gloor GB, Edgell DR. Nat Commun. 2019 Oct 4;10(1):4544. doi: 10.1038/s41467-019-12448-3. PubMed 31586051.
Backbone
  Vector backbone: pTA-Mob
  Backbone size w/o insert (bp): 52707
  Total vector size (bp): 61203
  Vector type: Bacterial Expression
  Selectable markers: HIS3
Growth in bacteria
  Bacterial resistance: Gentamicin, 10 μg/mL
  Growth temperature: 37°C
  Growth strain: DH5alpha
  Copy number: Unknown
Gene/Insert
  Gene/Insert name: TevSpCas9, sgRNA cassette, oriT, CenArsHis
  Insert size (bp): 8500
Terms and licenses: Academic/Nonprofit Terms; Industry Terms: Not Available to Industry
How to cite: pNuc-cis was a gift from David Edgell (Addgene plasmid # 202796 ; http://n2t.net/addgene:202796 ; RRID:Addgene_202796)
