[The description below was written by a language model from this plasmid's Addgene catalogue record and pLannotate feature annotations shown in this document.]
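Description:
pNuc-cis is a large (about 61 kb) RK2/IncP-based conjugative plasmid built on the pTA-Mob backbone and classed as a bacterial expression vector. It is designed to carry a CRISPR nuclease into recipient bacteria and kill them in a sequence-targeted manner. The backbone supplies the RK2 conjugation and maintenance functions seen in the feature table: the tra genes (including the relaxase traI, traJ, traG and the primase traC), trb mating-pair genes, the trfA replication protein, korA/korB/korC regulators, the kla and kle operons, parA/parB partition genes and the parDE toxin–antitoxin addiction system. A pBBR1 origin fragment with its Rep protein is also annotated; an RK2 oriV is not listed. Selection in bacteria is by gentamicin (aacC1 driven by a class 1 integron Pc promoter). Short fragments of several other resistance genes appear to be remnants of plasmid construction.

The roughly 8.5 kb insert places an incP oriT (with an adjacent traJ copy) on the same molecule as the transfer machinery. This is the "cis" arrangement, which makes the plasmid self-transmissible, so recipients should in turn be able to act as donors. Next to it, araC and the arabinose-inducible araBAD promoter control TevSpCas9, a fusion of a fragment of the phage T4 I-TevI homing endonuclease to Streptococcus pyogenes Cas9, giving a dual-cutting nuclease. Downstream sits an sgRNA cassette comprising a short promoter region annotated with a tet operator, the S. pyogenes gRNA scaffold and a T7 terminator; the record does not state a specific guide target. A yeast CEN6/ARS element and HIS3 marker allow maintenance and selection in Saccharomyces cerevisiae, probably to support assembly of so large a plasmid, although the record does not say so.
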