Features (pLannotate 1.2.2; 56 found; start..end, strand, type, name):
    369..1502    -  CDS            klaB: KLAB_ECOLX - Also known as telA. Protein inferred from homology: Swiss-Prot protein existence level 3. Belongs to the kla operon, which is associated with cryptic tellurite resistance, and IncW plasmid fertility inhibition. From Escherichia coli.
   1523..2293    -  CDS            klaA: KLAA_ECOLX - Also known as kilA. Protein predicted: Swiss-Prot protein existence level 4. Belongs to the kla operon, which is associated with cryptic tellurite resistance, and IncW plasmid fertility inhibition. From Escherichia coli.
   2419..2730    -  CDS            kleF: KLEF2_ECOLX - Also known as kcrB4. Protein predicted: Swiss-Prot protein existence level 4. From Escherichia coli.
   2761..3081    -  CDS            kleE: KLEE2_ECOLX - Also known as kcrB3. Protein predicted: Swiss-Prot protein existence level 4. From Escherichia coli.
   3196..3390    -  CDS            kleD: KLED2_ECOLX - Also known as kcrB2. Protein predicted: Swiss-Prot protein existence level 4. From Escherichia coli.
   3430..3657    -  CDS            kleC: KLEC2_ECOLX - Also known as kcrB1. Protein predicted: Swiss-Prot protein existence level 4. From Escherichia coli.
   3813..4025    -  CDS            kleB: KLEB2_ECOLX - Also known as kcrA2. Protein predicted: Swiss-Prot protein existence level 4. From Escherichia coli.
   4077..4307    -  CDS            kleA: KLEA2_ECOLX - Also known as kcrA1. Protein predicted: Swiss-Prot protein existence level 4. From Escherichia coli.
   4536..4790    -  CDS            korC: KORC2_ECOLX - Protein predicted: Swiss-Prot protein existence level 4. Acts with KorA as corepressor in the control of the kilC and kilE operons. From Escherichia coli.
   4816..5517    -  CDS            klcB (fragment): KLCB2_ECOLX - Experimental evidence at transcript level: Swiss-Prot protein existence level 2. From Escherichia coli.
   5640..5888    -  CDS            bla(M) (fragment): β-lactamase lacking the signal sequence; bla(M); allows cytosolic expression of β-lactamase
   5962..6495    -  CDS            GmR: gentamycin acetyltransferase; aacC1; confers resistance to gentamycin
   6684..6712    -  promoter       Pc promoter: intI1 (promoter lies within the coding sequence); class 1 integron promoter
   6750..6843    +  CDS            CmR (fragment): chloramphenicol acetyltransferase; cat; confers resistance to chloramphenicol
   6855..7500    +  rep_origin     pBBR1 oriV (fragment): replication origin of the broad-host-range plasmid pBBR1 from Bordetella bronchiseptica; requires the pBBR1 Rep protein for replication
   7501..8163    +  CDS            pBBR1 Rep: replication protein for the broad-host-range plasmid pBBR1 from Bordetella bronchiseptica
   8224..8293    +  CDS            TcR (fragment): tetracycline efflux protein; tet; confers resistance to tetracycline
   8719..9090    -  CDS            traJ: oriT-recognizing protein; traJ
   9123..9232    -  oriT           oriT: incP origin of transfer
   9463..10341   -  CDS            araC: L-arabinose regulatory protein; araC
  10368..10652   +  promoter       araBAD promoter: araBAD; promoter of the L-arabinose operon of E. coli; the araC regulatory gene is transcribed in the opposite direction (Guzman et al., 1995)
  10720..11223   +  CDS            ITEVIR (fragment): TEV1_BPT4 - Experimental evidence at protein level: Swiss-Prot protein existence level 1. This endonuclease is specific to the thymidylate synthase (td) gene splice junction and is involved in intron homing. From Enterobacteria phage T4 (Bacteriophage T4).
  11251..15354   +  CDS            cas9: CAS9_STRP1 - Also known as csn1 From Streptococcus pyogenes serotype M1.
  15447..15465   +  protein_bind   tet operator: tetO; bacterial operator O2 for the tetR and tetA genes tetracycline repressor TetR
  15471..15490   +  promoter       H1-2O2 promoter (fragment): doxycycline-inducible variant of the human H1 RNA promoter (Henriksen et al., 2007)
  15571..15646   +  misc_RNA       gRNA scaffold: guide RNA scaffold for the Streptococcus pyogenes CRISPR/Cas9 system
  15662..15709   +  terminator     T7 terminator: transcription terminator for bacteriophage T7 RNA polymerase
  15716..16219   +  misc_feature   CEN/ARS: S. cerevisiae CEN6 centromere fused to an autonomously replicating sequence
  16220..16406   +  promoter       HIS3 promoter: S. cerevisiae HIS3
  16407..17069   +  CDS            HIS3: imidazoleglycerol-phosphate dehydratase, required for histidine biosynthesis; S. cerevisiae HIS3; yeast auxotrophic marker
  18165..18284   -  CDS            tetR (fragment): TETR1_ECOLX - Experimental evidence at protein level: Swiss-Prot protein existence level 1. TetR is the repressor of the tetracycline resistance element; its N-terminal region forms a helix-turn-helix structure and binds DNA. Binding of tetracycline to TetR reduces the repressor affinity for the tetracycline resistance gene (tetA) promoter operator sites. From Escherichia coli.
  18304..19452   -  CDS            trfA: trans-acting replication protein that binds to and activates oriV
  20233..20319   +  CDS            trfB (fragment): KORA1_ECOLX - Also known as korA. Protein predicted: Swiss-Prot protein existence level 4. In conjunction with KorB, inhibits the transcription of kilA, trfA and korAB operons. In conjunction with KorC is responsible for the negative control of kilC and kilE operons. From Escherichia coli.
  22424..24859   +  CDS            trbE: TRBE_RHIRD - Protein inferred from homology: Swiss-Prot protein existence level 3. From Rhizobium radiobacter (Agrobacterium tumefaciens) (Agrobacterium radiobacter).
  35314..35970   -  CDS            parA: PARA4_ECOLX - Protein inferred from homology: Swiss-Prot protein existence level 3. Involved in plasmid partition. From Escherichia coli.
  35934..36776   -  CDS            parB: PARB4_ECOLX - Protein predicted: Swiss-Prot protein existence level 4. Involved in plasmid partition. From Escherichia coli.
  36905..37153   +  CDS            parD: PARD_ECOLX - Experimental evidence at protein level: Swiss-Prot protein existence level 1. Antitoxin component of a type II toxin-antitoxin (TA) system involved in plasmid partition. Inhibits the anti-DNA gyrase activity of toxin ParE; reverses and restores gyrase catalytic activity in vitro. The parDE operon alone is capable of stabilizing an RK2-derived minireplicon under defined growth conditions in several different Gram- negative bacteria. It does so by the post-segregational killing (PSK) of plasmid-free cells, also referred to as a plasmid addiction system. Binds its own promoter, autor
  37153..37461   +  CDS            parE: PARE_ECOLX - Experimental evidence at protein level: Swiss-Prot protein existence level 1. Toxin component of a type II toxin-antitoxin (TA) system involved in plasmid partition. Acts by inhibiting DNA gyrase, converting supercoiled plasmid DNA into a singly cleaved linear form in an ATP-dependent fashion. To do so it probably interacts with one of the gyrase subunits. Gyrase inhibition is prevented by antitoxin ParD, and is reversed in vitro by incubation with ParD. In cells that have lost the plasmid filamentation and growth inhibition occur; this is suppressed when ParD is supplied in trans
  38093..39262   +  CDS            istA: ISTA_PSEAI - Protein inferred from homology: Swiss-Prot protein existence level 3. Involved in the transposition of the insertion sequence. From Pseudomonas aeruginosa.
  39265..40059   +  CDS            istB: ISTB_PSEAI - Protein inferred from homology: Swiss-Prot protein existence level 3. One of two proteins expressed only when there is a tandem repeat of the IS21 insertion sequence, it is necessary for the transposition of plasmids with that tandem repeat. From Pseudomonas aeruginosa.
  40641..40766   +  CDS            aphA1 (fragment): KKA1_ECOLX - Also known as nptI. Protein inferred from homology: Swiss-Prot protein existence level 3. Resistance to kanamycin and structurally-related aminoglycosides, including amikacin. From Escherichia coli.
  40856..41143   -  CDS            traA: TRAA_ECOLX - Protein predicted: Swiss-Prot protein existence level 4. From Escherichia coli.
  41154..41591   -  CDS            traB: TRAB4_ECOLX - Experimental evidence at protein level: Swiss-Prot protein existence level 1. From Escherichia coli.
  41610..44792   -  CDS            traC: TRAC4_ECOLX - Experimental evidence at protein level: Swiss-Prot protein existence level 1. Required for autonomous replication in E.coli. Transferred into the recipient cell during bacterial conjugation. Catalyzes the synthesis of short oligoribonucleotide primers with CpA or pCpA at their 5'-termini on a single-stranded template DNA. From Escherichia coli.
  44802..45062   -  CDS            traD: TRAD4_ECOLX - Protein predicted: Swiss-Prot protein existence level 4. From Escherichia coli.
  47299..47829   -  CDS            traF: TRAF4_ECOLX - Protein inferred from homology: Swiss-Prot protein existence level 3. Required for donor-specific phage sensitivity. May be involved in pilus assembly. From Escherichia coli.
  47829..49733   -  CDS            traG: TRAG4_ECOLX - Experimental evidence at protein level: Swiss-Prot protein existence level 1. Required for conjugative transfer of plasmid RP4. Binds tightly and specifically to the relaxase TraI. Can also bind to DNA without sequence specificity. May form a pore-like structure that could serve as a channel for DNA transfer. From Escherichia coli.
  49733..51925   -  CDS            traI: TRAI6_ECOLX - Experimental evidence at protein level: Swiss-Prot protein existence level 1. The initiation process of transfer DNA synthesis requires the interaction of at least three plasmid-specific components (TraH, I, and J) at the transfer origin resulting in the assembly of a specialised nucleoprotein complex - the relaxosome. Site- and strand-specific cleavage at the transfer origin is dependent on TraI and TraJ. From Escherichia coli.
  51963..52334   -  CDS            traJ: oriT-recognizing protein; traJ
  52572..52973   +  CDS            traK: TRAK4_ECOLX - Experimental evidence at protein level: Swiss-Prot protein existence level 1. From Escherichia coli.
  52976..53698   +  CDS            traL: TRAL4_ECOLX - Experimental evidence at protein level: Swiss-Prot protein existence level 1. From Escherichia coli.
  53698..54132   +  CDS            traM: TRAM4_ECOLX - Experimental evidence at protein level: Swiss-Prot protein existence level 1. From Escherichia coli.
  54191..55534   -  CDS            traN: TRAN4_ECOLX - Protein predicted: Swiss-Prot protein existence level 4. From Escherichia coli.
  58294..59367   -  CDS            korB: KORB2_ECOLX - Experimental evidence at protein level: Swiss-Prot protein existence level 1. In conjunction with KorA, inhibits the transcription of the kilA, trfA and korAB operons. Is also involved in the negative control of the kilB operon. From Escherichia coli.
  60143..60445   -  CDS            trfB: KORA2_ECOLX - Also known as korA. Experimental evidence at protein level: Swiss-Prot protein existence level 1. In conjunction with KorB, inhibits the transcription of kilA, trfA and korAB operons. In conjunction with KorC is responsible for the negative control of kilC and kilE operons. From Escherichia coli.
  60622..369     -  CDS            klaC (across the origin): KLAC_ECOLX - Also known as telB. Protein predicted: Swiss-Prot protein existence level 4. Belongs to the kla operon, which is associated with cryptic tellurite resistance, and IncW plasmid fertility inhibition. From Escherichia coli.
>Addgene plasmid #202796 | pNuc-cis | addgene full sequence | sequence record 405894 | Addgene NGS Result
TTCACCCCCGAACACGAGCACGGCACCCGCGACCACTATGCCAAGAATGCCCAAGGTAAAAATTGCCGGC
CCCGCCATGAAGTCCGTGAATGCCCCGACGGCCGAAGTGAAGGGCAGGCCGCCACCCAGGCCGCCGCCCT
CACTGCCCGGCACCTGGTCGCTGAATGTCGATGCCAGCACCTGCGGCACGTCAATGCTTCCGGGCGTCGC
GCTCGGGCTGATCGCCCATCCCGTTACTGCCCCGATCCCGGCAATGGCAAGGACTGCCAGCGCCGCGATG
AGGAAGCGGGTGCCCCGCTTCTTCATCTTCGCGCCTCGGGCCTCGAGGCCGCCTACCTGGGCGAAAACAT
CGGTGTTTGTGGCATTCATACGGACTCCTGTTGGGCCAGCTCGCGCACGGGCTGGCGGGTCAGCTTGGCT
TGAAGATCGCCACGCATTGCGGCGATCTGCTTCTCGGCATCCTTGCGCTTCTGCACGCCTTCCTGCTGGA
TGCGAATAACGTCCTCGACGGTCTTGATGAGCGTCGTCTGAACCTGCTTGAGCGTGTCCACGTCGATCAC
CAGGCGTTGGTTCTCCTTCGCCGTCTCGACGGACGTGCGATGCAGCAGGGCCGCATTGCGCTTCATCAGG
TCGTTGGTGGTGTCGTCGATGGCCGTGGCCAGTTCGACGGCGTTCTTCTGCTCGTTGAGGCTCAAGGCCA
GCATGAATTGCCGCTTCCACGCCGGCACGGTGATTTCGCGGATGGTGTGGAATTTATCGACCAGCATCTG
GTTGTTGGCCTGGATCATGCGGATGGTCGGCAGGCTCTGCATGGCCGAATGTTGCAAGGCGATCAGGTCG
CCGATGCGCTTGTCCAGGTTGGCAACCATCGCATCGAGGTCGGCCAGCTCCTGCACGCGGCCCGGGTCGT
TCCCGACATTGCCGCGCAGACCCTCGGCCTGCTCGCGCAGCTCGGCAAGGCGGACCTTGCCGGCCGCGAT
GTGGACGCCAAGAAGGCGGTGTTCCTCGCGCACGGCTGCGAACATTTCGTCGAGCGAGGCATTGCGCTGC
GCGATGCCTTGCTGGGTGGTCTGCACTTCGCTGACCAGGTGTTCGATCTGCTCGCGGGTCGTGTCGAAGC
GCGCCATGAAGCCCGTCGAACGGACGCGGAAGCGGTCGATCAGCGGGCCAATCAGGGGCAGGCGGGAACG
GTTGTCGGACAAAGGGCCGACGTTCAGGGAACGGGCCTTGGCGACAACCTGGGTCAGTTTCTCGCCTGCT
TCGTCCAGGTCGCTGTTGCGCACCTGGTCCAGCAGGCTATCGGCGTAGCGGGACGTGTGCTCGGCCACGT
CGCGGCCGAACTCGGCAACGGTCTGCGGACTGCCGACCTCGATCCGCTGCGCGACCGCATGGACTTCCGG
CACGTCGCTTTCCTGCAAGCCCAGCTCGCGCAGGGTTGCCGGGGTCATGTCGAAGGCGACGATAGGGGCC
TTGGCGTCGTGCGTCGTTTTCAGTGCGTTCATAGGGTTCTCCCGCCGTGTTATTGGTTGATGCCTTCCAG
GCTCTGCGAAAGGCTCCGCATGAGCGCCTGGTGAGCTTTGGCCGCCTCGGCGACCATTGCCGGATTCATG
TTCTTGGTGGTGATGAGCGCGAGGGTGTGCTGACGCCAGACGGGCACCAGGACGGATGCCGTTTCAGAGA
AGCGGTCCAGCATGTCCACGGCCTGCGCCCGCGTGAGCTTCATCTGAGTGACGCTCATTTCATGGGACGC
CATGAGGGTTGCCAGGTTGGCGAGCTTGCGCGCGAAGCGTTCGCGCGGCTTGTCGAACTCGATCACGCCG
GCCTTGGCCGCGCCGGCCTCGGGGTTCTCGTCCAGGAACTCGCGCCCGGCTTGAATGTAGGCTCTGAGCC
GGTCTACCTCGGCCTCATGCGTATTGAGCATGTCATCCAAGGCGCGCAACGTGTCCCGCACGCGCTGCGC
TACGCCCTCGGCTTCGTCCAGCAACTGGTCGAGCGTCTTGCGGGCGACCTGATACCTCACCTGGCGTTCA
ACCTCACGGCCAAGCATCTTCTCGAACCAGGTAGGCTTTTCCGCGATCTTGCGGGGGTCCGCGTCGGCCA
GCTTCGCCACGATCTGGCTGATTTTGTCGGCCAGCGCGGCAACTGCGCCGTGCTCCATCAGATTCGACAG
CTCGTTGAGGGAATCCGCCCCGTCGATGCCGGCCCCGTACTCGCCAATCGTCGCCGGCGACGCGAAGAGG
GCGGGCAAAACCTCCCCCTTCAATCGCGCCATGTTCACGCTTTGTTCTTCCATTCGATACACCCTCGCGG
TGGGTTAATTGCTTTTCGATGGAAGAAGTTTAGCTAAACTTTCTATCCCTCGTCAACACCTTTAGCCGCT
AAAATTTGGGGACAGGTCATTTACAGAAAGCCAGCTCACTCCTGGCGTTGCCCCTTGAGCGCCGCTAGGC
GCGCAGCATCCTTCGCGCTGAGAAAGAACGTCATCAGCGGCCCGACCGTCTTGCTTGAACCGTCGGCAAA
GCAAACATCCATCGAACAGCCTTGCGTGTGGGGGTCCACGCCTTCGACCAGTTTCCAAGGGTCCATGCCC
CAGCCCTCGGCCTCCGGATTGAACCAGTACGCCGATGCGTCGCCGTTTAGGTCGCTGTCGGCGTAGTCCT
TGACCAGCACGGCCACCCGCCCGGTCGTCGGGCACACGTAGCCCGGCTGCTTAGGTTCCTGTCTTGGCAT
TGCTCAAAGCTCCTTGAAGGGGCCGCTCTACAGCCCCTTGGGCTTGTAGAGCGACACGAAATAGGTGAGT
GCGGTCAGTACCGCGAAATGCACCAGGAACGTCCAGCCGGCATGAACGCCAAGGGTGTTCCAGTGGTACA
GCATCCGCAGGAACTGAAAGAAAACGTCGATAGAGATGATCCACTTCGCCACCGGCCACACCAGGACAGT
AACGACCCATACAAAGCGGACCAGGGCCTGGACACCCTTGGCAAAAGTGAACCGGGGCGGGGCCTTGCTC
GGGGCCTCAACGCGCGGGGCAGGGGCCTCGGCCTCCACTTCCACGCCTGGGAACTTGATAATCTTCGACA
TTGCTTGACCCTCCACGGCGATGCGTGTTCAATTCGTCCAGCGCTCGCGCGCCTAGACCGTGATGTGACA
GCATCGAGGTCAAGCGCCCCGGAGAAATCCGGGGCGTCATCCCTATGCCCCGTCCAACTCGGGAACCGGC
TTTTCCCTGGTGCTCAACCTGGCCGGCTCGACCCACTTGGTGACTTGCTGCCACTCGTTACCACTGCGAA
CGGCTACCCGAATCTGCACACGTTTAGCCGCGATCTTCGTCACTATGCCAGCAACACAAACGGAATACCC
GTACCCGCCGCGCGGGGTGTGCTGCCAGTTCACCCTATCTCCTACTTGCATCATCATCCCCTGGCGTCAG
TGACCGGCCCGGAATTTCGCCAAGTCGATTTCGTTGAAGGTCCAGCGCTGTTTCGCCCGTTCCTCCAACC
TCGACGACTCCCGCATGACCTCGATGCGCAGGCGCTCGACCTGGTGCATCAGCTCATCAGCGCGCCGCTG
CTTCTCGGCAATAGCATTCCGCTGCGCGACCAGCTCCTGGTCTACGTTCGGCAGCTCGTCGATCCACGGC
ATGAACTTATCGGTCATCGGATTGGCCTCCGGTAATTGACCTGGGAATCTACCCGGCCTCAAAACAAGAA
TAGGGCATAATGCCCTAACTTGTCAAGCAATTTTAGCTAAACAATTGAGGGGATTCAGCGAGGCGTCATG
CTTGAAAACACCTTTCCCCTGGCGTGCAATCAGCTTGTCCCGGCGGCAGCGCACTGCCGCAGCGCGGCCA
GCAAGGTGCCTTGCTCGATCCGCTGTCGTTCCTCCGGCGTAATGCAATCGCCGCAGATACCGCCCAGCTC
TTCGCGCAGGGCGTCCGCCCCGATCAGGCTGCGGCTAAGGGTCGAAATGGACTTACCGCAGCGGCGGCAA
TTGGTGGTGACAATCTCGATCTTGCGGTTGGGCATGGCCCTATCTCCTTGAGAGAGGCCCGACCGTAGCC
GGGCCTCGTTCCGTTACCAGCCTGCGCGAGCCTTCGCGCGTTCGACTTCCTGGGTGGACCAGTGGCCCTT
TGCTTCACCCTCCAGGGTGCAACCTTGCAGGTACGCCTTGTGCCGCAGCTCTTCGGCCTGGCGGGTAAGC
TCTGCCGCCTGCTCCATCAGCGCCGCGATCTGGTCACGACGGGCCAGAAAATCCGTGGCGGCCGCGCCGG
GCAGCTCATCGAGCCAAGACATGATCTTGCTTTTCATCGGGGTTGATCCTCCGGTTGCTGACCTGGGCGA
AGTGCCCGGCCTTGGATTGCTATATTAGGGCATTATGCCCTAGATAGTCAAGGAAATTTAGCTAAACAAT
TTGCGGCGGGCGCACGAAAAAACCCGGCTTGCGGGCCGGGCTGCTGGCAGCATATCGCAACGATCAGGGT
TGGCGGTTTTAGCCGCTAAAGTCCTCTCCCTTGGCGTAAAGTCCTGCGGGCGTCAGCCCTGGCCTTTCCA
GATCGCCCCAATCCCCGCTAGATCGCAAAGGATCGCCCAGGCGGCATAGGGGATCGGCGAATCCTCGCCA
ACCCAACGCCGCACCGTGCGGTCGCCCTTGGCACCCAAGCCCAAGATGCGCGCAGCCTGTCCGCCGGTGA
GGCCGGCCAAGTGCAAGACTTCCCGGATTTCTGCGCCGGTCGGCTGCACCCAGCGTTCCGCCGGGCGCAG
GCACTCAAGCCGGATATTCACGTCGCTCATGCTGCTTTTCTCCTAATCGTTATCAAATGGCGGCCCGCAA
TTGGTCGTAGCCGTAGCACGACTCGATGCAACGCGGGTCATATTCACAAACCTTTCTACCGTTGCGATTG
ATGCGATAGCGCGGCGGCTTGTCGTCGTGCGCCCACACCTGTCGCGTTTCGGGACTGATCTTCGTAATGA
TGACGTGCTTCCCGATTTCCTTGGCAAAAACCGGGTGATGCACGCTCACAATCTCGCACCGCAGGCCAGG
AAAGAACGTCGCCGGCCACGCCGGCGCGTCCTCGTCCTTGGCCGGCTCCGGCTCCGGCTTGGCCGGTGTA
ACCGGCTCCCTGCGCTGCCCGGCCGGCTCCTGAGCTTTCGCACGCGCGGCCGCGAGCTTCGCCTTGGCGC
TGGCCGCCCATTTGCGGGCGATGAATGCCTGGTGCGCCGGCAGCACGGCATCAACCCAGGCGAAGCCCGG
CGGCAGTTCGTCCGGCTTCCGCCAGTCCTCGACCACGGCCCGCACGCGGCGCGGCGGTGGCGTGATACCC
GCGAGCCACGCCGGCAGTGGCTCGTCGGCAAGGCGGTCCTGGTCGCGGGCGTCCAGATACCGGCGATGCG
AGCGCAACAGGGCGCGCAAAACCCCGTCCGCTACCTGGTCCACCGTCATGCCGCCGCGCGCATGGTCGTA
ATGGGACCGATAGCCCGTTTCGGAAATAAAAGGGGTCTGACGCTCAGTGGAACGAAAACTCACGTTAAGG
GATTTTGGTCATGAGATTATCAAAAAGGATCTTCACCTAGATCCTTTTAAATTAAAAATGAAGTTTTAAA
TCAATCTAAAGTATATATGAGTAAACTTGGTCTGACAGTTACCAATGCTTAATCAGTGAGGCACCTATCT
CAGCGATCTGTCTATTTCGTTCATCCATAGTTGCCTGACTCCCCGTCGTGTAGATAACTACGATACGGGA
GGGCTTACCATCTGGCCCCAGTGCTGCAATGATACCGCGAGATCCACGCTCACCGGCTCCAGATTTATCA
GCAATAAACCAGCCAGCCGGAAGGGCCGAGCGCAGAAGTGGTCCTGCAACTTTATCCGCCTCCATCCAGT
CTATTAATCCACCTGGCGGCGTTGTGACAATTTACCGAACAACTCCGCGGCCGGGAAGCCGATCTCGGCT
TGAACGAATTGTTAGGTGGCGGTACTTGGGTCGATATCAAAGTGCATCACTTCTTCCCGTATGCCCAACT
TTGTATAGAGAGCCACTGCGGGATCGTCACCGTAATCTGCTTGCACGTAGATCACATAAGCACCAAGCGC
GTTGGCCTCATGCTTGAGGAGATTGATGAGCGCGGTGGCAATGCCCTGCCTCCGGTGCTCTCCGGAGACT
GCGAGATCATAGATATAGATCTCACTACGCGGCTGCTCAAACTTGGGCAGAACGTAAGCCGCGAGAGCGC
CAACAACCGCTTCTTGGTCGAAGGCAGCAAGCGCGATGAATGTCTTACTACGGAGCAAGTTCCCGAGGTA
ATCGGAGTCCGGCTGATGTTGGGAGTAGGTGGCTACGTCTCCGAACTCACGACCGAAAAGATCAAGAGCA
GCCCGCATGGATTTGACTTGGTCAGGGCCGAGCCTACATGTGCGAATGATGCCCATACTTGAGCCACCTA
ACTTTGTTTTAGGGCGACTGCCCTGCTGCGTAACATCGTTGCTGCTGCGTAACATCGTTGCTGCTCCATA
ACATCAAACATCGACCCACGGCGTAACGCGCTTGCTGCTTGGATGCCCGAGGCATAGACTGTACAAAAAA
ACAGTCATAACAAGCCATGAAAACCGCCACTGCGCCGTTACCACCGCTGCGTTCGGTCAAGGTTCTGGAC
CAGTTGCGTGAGCGCATACGCTACTTGCATTACAGTTTACGAACCGAACAGGCTTATGTCAACTGGGTTC
GTGCCTTCATCCGTTTCCACGGTGTGCGTCCATGGGCAAATATTATACGCAAGGCGACAAGGTGCTGATG
CCGCTGGCGATTCAGGTTCATCATGCCGTTTGTGATGGCTTCCATGTCGGCAGGAATTCGAATTCATACC
CACCGGCTCCAACTGCGCGGCCTGCGGCCTTGCCCCATCAATTTTTTTAATTTTCTCTGGGGAAAAGCCT
CCGGCCTGCGGCCTGCGCGCTTCGCTTGCCGGTTGGACACCAAGTGGAAGGCGGGTCAAGGCTCGCGCAG
CGACCGCGCAGCGGCTTGGCCTTGACGCGCCTGGAACGACCCAAGCCTATGCGAGTGGGGGCAGTCGAAG
GGCGAAGCCCGCCCGCCTGCCCCCCGAGCCTCACGGCGGCGAGTGCGGGGGTTCCAAGGGGGCAGCGCCA
CCTTGGGCAAGGCCGAAGGCCGCGCAGTCGATCAACAAGCCCCGGAGGGGCCACTTTTTGCCGGAGGGGG
AGCCGCGCCGAAGGCGTGGGGGAACCCCGCAGGGGTGCCCTTCTTTGGGCACCAAAGAACTAGATATAGG
GCGAAATGCGAAAGACTTAAAAATCAACAACTTAAAAAAGGGGGGTACGCAACAGCTCATTGCGGCACCC
CCCGCAATAGCTCATTGCGTAGGTTAAAGAAAATCTGTAATTGACTGCCACTTTTACGCAACGCATAATT
GTTGTCGCGCTGCCGAAAAGTTGCAGCTGATTGCGCATGGTGCCGCAACCGTGCGGCACCCCTACCGCAT
GGAGATAAGCATGGCCACGCAGTCCAGAGAAATCGGCATTCAAGCCAAGAACAAGCCCGGTCACTGGGTG
CAAACGGAACGCAAAGCGCATGAGGCGTGGGCCGGGCTTATTGCGAGGAAACCCACGGCGGCAATGCTGC
TGCATCACCTCGTGGCGCAGATGGGCCACCAGAACGCCGTGGTGGTCAGCCAGAAGACACTTTCCAAGCT
CATCGGACGTTCTTTGCGGACGGTCCAATACGCAGTCAAGGACTTGGTGGCCGAGCGCTGGATCTCCGTC
GTGAAGCTCAACGGCCCCGGCACCGTGTCGGCCTACGTGGTCAATGACCGCGTGGCGTGGGGCCAGCCCC
GCGACCAGTTGCGCCTGTCGGTGTTCAGTGCCGCCGTGGTGGTTGATCACGACGACCAGGACGAATCGCT
GTTGGGGCATGGCGACCTGCGCCGCATCCCGACCCTGTATCCGGGCGAGCAGCAACTACCGACCGGCCCC
GGCGAGGAGCCGCCCAGCCAGCCCGGCATTCCGGGCATGGAACCAGACCTGCCAGCCTTGACCGAAACGG
AGGAATGGGAACGGCGCGGGCAGCAGCGCCTGCCGATGCCCGATGAGCCGTGTTTTCTGGATGATGGCGA
GCCGTTGGAGCCGCCGACACGGGTCACGCTGCCGCGCCGGTAGCACTTGGGTTGCGCAGCAACCCGTAAG
TGCGCTGTTCCAGACTATCGGCTGTAGCCGCCTCGCCGCCCTATACCTTGTCTGCCTCCCCGCGTTGCGT
CGCGGTGCATGGAGCCGGGCCACCTCGACCTGAATGGAAGCCGGCGGCACCTCGCTAACGGATTCACCGT
TTTTATCAGGCTCTGGGAGGCAGAATAAATGATCATATCGTCAATTATTACCTCCACGGGGAGAGCCTGA
GCAAACTGGCCTCAGGCATTTGAGAAGCACACGGTCACACTGCTTCCGGTAGTCAATAAACCGGTAAACC
AGCAATAGACATAAGCGGCTATTTAACGACCCTGCCCTGAACCGACGACCGGGTCGAATTTGCTTTCGAA
TTTCTGCCATTCATCCGCTTATTATCACTTATTCAGGCGTAGCACCAGGCGTTTAACGATCGTCTTCCTT
GCTCGTCGGTGATGTACTTACAGCTCGAAGTGCCTCTTCTTGATGGAGCGCATGGGGACGTGCTTGGCAA
TCACGCGCACCCCCCGGCCGTTTTAGCGGCTAAAAAAGTCATGGCTCTGCCCTCGGGCGGACCACGCCCA
TCATGACCTTGCCAAGCTCGTCCTGCTTCTCTTCGATCTTCGCCAGCAGGGCGAGGATCGTGGCATCACC
GAACCGCGCCGTGCGCGGGTCGTCGGTGAGCCAGAGTTTCAGCAGGCCGCCCAGGCGGCCCAGGTCGCCA
TTGATGCGGGCCAGCTCGCGGACGTGCTCATAGTCCACGACGCCCGTGATTTTGTAGCCCTGGCCGACGG
CCAGCAGGTAGGCCGACAGGCTCATGCCGGCCGCCGCCGCCTTTTCCTCAATCGCTCTTCGTTCGTCTGG
AAGGCAGTACACCTTGATAGGTGGGCTGCCCTTCCTGGTTGGCTTGGTTTCATCAGCCATCCGCTTGCCC
TCATCTGTTACGCCGGCGGTAGCCGGCCAGCCTCGCAGAGCAGGATTCCCGTTGAGCACCGCCAGGTGCG
AATAAGGGACAGTGAAGAAGGAACACCCGCTCGCGGGTGGGCCTACTTCACCTATCCTGCCCGGCTGACG
CCGTTGGATACACCAAGGAAAGTCTACACGAACCCTTTGGCAAAATCCTGTATATCGTGCGAAAAAGGAT
GGATATACCGAAAAAATCGCTATAATGACCCCGAAGCAGGGTTATGCAGCGGAAGATATCGATGCATAAT
GTGCCTGTCAAATGGACGAAGCAGGGATTCTGCAAACCCTATGCTACTCCGTCAAGCCGTCAATTGTCTG
ATTCGTTACCAATTATGACAACTTGACGGCTACATCATTCACTTTTTCTTCACAACCGGCACGGAACTCG
CTCGGGCTGGCCCCGGTGCATTTTTTAAATACCCGCGAGAAATAGAGTTGATCGTCAAAACCAACATTGC
GACCGACGGTGGCGATAGGCATCCGGGTGGTGCTCAAAAGCAGCTTCGCCTGGCTGATACGTTGGTCCTC
GCGCCAGCTTAAGACGCTAATCCCTAACTGCTGGCGGAAAAGATGTGACAGACGCGACGGCGACAAGCAA
ACATGCTGTGCGACGCTGGCGATATCAAAATTGCTGTCTGCCAGGTGATCGCTGATGTACTGACAAGCCT
CGCGTACCCGATTATCCATCGGTGGATGGAGCGACTCGTTAATCGCTTCCATGCGCCGCAGTAACAATTG
CTCAAGCAGATTTATCGCCAGCAGCTCCGAATAGCGCCCTTCCCCTTGCCCGGCGTTAATGATTTGCCCA
AACAGGTCGCTGAAATGCGGCTGGTGCGCTTCATCCGGGCGAAAGAACCCCGTATTGGCAAATATTGACG
GCCAGTTAAGCCATTCATGCCAGTAGGCGCGCGGACGAAAGTAAACCCACTGGTGATACCATTCGCGAGC
CTCCGGATGACGACCGTAGTGATGAATCTCTCCTGGCGGGAACAGCAAAATATCACCCGGTCGGCAAACA
AATTCTCGTCCCTGATTTTTCACCACCCCCTGACCGCGAATGGTGAGATTGAGAATATAACCTTTCATTC
CCAGCGGTCGGTCGATAAAAAAATCGAGATAACCGTTGGCCTCAATCGGCGTTAAACCCGCCACCAGATG
GGCATTAAACGAGTATCCCGGCAGCAGGGGATCATTTTGCGCTTCAGCCATACTTTTCATACTCCCGCCA
TTCAGAGAAGAAACCAATTGTCCATATTGCATCAGACATTGCCGTCACTGCGTCTTTTACTGGCTCTTCT
CGCTAACCAAACCGGTAACCCCGCTTATTAAAAGCATTCTGTAACAAAGCGGGACCAAAGCCATGACAAA
AACGCGTAACAAAAGTGTCTATAATCACGGCAGAAAAGTCCACATTGATTATTTGCACGGCGTCACACTT
TGCTATGCCATAGCATTTTTATCCATAAGATTAGCGGATCCTACCTGACGCTTTTTATCGCAACTCTCTA
CTGTTTCTCCATACCCGTTTTTTTGGGCTAGCCCTGTAGAAATAATTGTTTAACTTTAATAAGGAGATAT
ACCATGGGTAAAAGCGGAATTTATCAGATTAAAAATACTTTAAACAATAAAGTATATGTAGGAAGTGCTA
AAGATTTTGAAAAGAGATGGAAGAGGCATTTTAAAGATTTAGAAAAGGGATGCCATTCTTCTATAAAACT
TCAGAGGTCTTTTAACAAACATGGTAATGTGTTTGAATGTTCTATTTTGGAAGAAATTCCATATGAGAAA
GATTTGATTATTGAACGAGAAAATTTTTGGATTAAAGAGCTTAATTCTAAAATTAATGGATACAATATTG
CTGATGCAACGTTTGGTGATACGTGTTCTACGCATCCATTAAAAGAAGAAATTATTAAGAAACGTTCTGA
AACTTTTAAAGCTAAGATGCTTAAACTTGGACCTGATGGTCGGAAAGCTCTTTACAGTAAACCCGGAAGT
AAAAACGGGCGTTGGAATCCAGAAACCCATAAGTTTTGTAAGTGCGGTGTTCGCATACAAACTTCTGCTT
ATACTTGTAGTAAATGCAGAAATGGTGGTTCTGGTGGTACCGGAGGTAGCATGGATAAAAAGTATTCTAT
TGGTTTAGACATCGGCACTAATTCCGTTGGATGGGCTGTCATAACCGATGAATACAAAGTACCTTCAAAG
AAATTTAAGGTGTTGGGGAACACAGACCGTCATTCGATTAAAAAGAATCTTATCGGTGCCCTCCTATTCG
ATAGTGGCGAAACGGCAGAGGCGACTCGCCTGAAACGAACCGCTCGGAGAAGGTATACACGTCGCAAGAA
CCGAATATGTTACTTACAAGAAATTTTTAGCAATGAGATGGCCAAAGTTGACGATTCTTTCTTTCACCGT
TTGGAAGAGTCCTTCCTTGTCGAAGAGGACAAGAAACATGAACGGCACCCCATCTTTGGAAACATAGTAG
ATGAGGTGGCATATCATGAAAAGTACCCAACGATTTATCACCTCAGAAAAAAGCTAGTTGACTCAACTGA
TAAAGCGGACCTGAGGTTAATCTACTTGGCTCTTGCCCATATGATAAAGTTCCGTGGGCACTTTCTCATT
GAGGGTGATCTAAATCCGGACAACTCGGATGTCGACAAACTGTTCATCCAGTTAGTACAAACCTATAATC
AGTTGTTTGAAGAGAACCCTATAAATGCAAGTGGCGTGGATGCGAAGGCTATTCTTAGCGCCCGCCTCTC
TAAATCCCGACGGCTAGAAAACCTGATCGCACAATTACCCGGAGAGAAGAAAAATGGGTTGTTCGGTAAC
CTTATAGCGCTCTCACTAGGCCTGACACCAAATTTTAAGTCGAACTTCGACTTAGCTGAAGATGCCAAAT
TGCAGCTTAGTAAGGACACGTACGATGACGATCTCGACAATCTACTGGCACAAATTGGAGATCAGTATGC
GGACTTATTTTTGGCTGCCAAAAACCTTAGCGATGCAATCCTCCTATCTGACATACTGAGAGTTAATACT
GAGATTACCAAGGCGCCGTTATCCGCTTCAATGATCAAAAGGTACGATGAACATCACCAAGACTTGACAC
TTCTCAAGGCCCTAGTCCGTCAGCAACTGCCTGAGAAATATAAGGAAATATTCTTTGATCAGTCGAAAAA
CGGGTACGCAGGTTATATTGACGGCGGAGCGAGTCAAGAGGAATTCTACAAGTTTATCAAACCCATATTA
GAGAAGATGGATGGGACGGAAGAGTTGCTTGTAAAACTCAATCGCGAAGATCTACTGCGAAAGCAGCGGA
CTTTCGACAACGGTAGCATTCCACATCAAATCCACTTAGGCGAATTGCATGCTATACTTAGAAGGCAGGA
GGATTTTTATCCGTTCCTCAAAGACAATCGTGAAAAGATTGAGAAAATCCTAACCTTTCGCATACCTTAC
TATGTGGGACCCCTGGCCCGAGGGAACTCTCGGTTCGCATGGATGACAAGAAAGTCCGAAGAAACGATTA
CTCCCTGGAATTTTGAGGAAGTTGTCGATAAAGGTGCGTCAGCTCAATCGTTCATCGAGAGGATGACCAA
CTTTGACAAGAATTTACCGAACGAAAAAGTATTGCCTAAGCACAGTTTACTTTACGAGTATTTCACAGTG
TACAATGAACTCACGAAAGTTAAGTATGTCACTGAGGGCATGCGTAAACCCGCCTTTCTAAGCGGAGAAC
AGAAGAAAGCAATAGTAGATCTGTTATTCAAGACCAACCGCAAAGTGACAGTTAAGCAATTGAAAGAGGA
CTACTTTAAGAAAATTGAATGCTTCGATTCTGTCGAGATCTCCGGGGTAGAAGATCGATTTAATGCGTCA
CTTGGTACGTATCATGACCTCCTAAAGATAATTAAAGATAAGGACTTCCTGGATAACGAAGAGAATGAAG
ATATCTTAGAAGATATAGTGTTGACTCTTACCCTCTTTGAAGATCGGGAAATGATTGAGGAAAGACTAAA
AACATACGCTCACCTGTTCGACGATAAGGTTATGAAACAGTTAAAGAGGCGTCGCTATACGGGCTGGGGA
CGATTGTCGCGGAAACTTATCAACGGGATAAGAGACAAGCAAAGTGGTAAAACTATTCTCGATTTTCTAA
AGAGCGACGGCTTCGCCAATAGGAACTTTATGCAGCTGATCCATGATGACTCTTTAACCTTCAAAGAGGA
TATACAAAAGGCACAGGTTTCCGGACAAGGGGACTCATTGCACGAACATATTGCGAATCTTGCTGGTTCG
CCAGCCATCAAAAAGGGCATACTCCAGACAGTCAAAGTAGTGGATGAGCTAGTTAAGGTCATGGGACGTC
ACAAACCGGAAAACATTGTAATCGAGATGGCACGCGAAAATCAAACGACTCAGAAGGGGCAAAAAAACAG
TCGAGAGCGGATGAAGAGAATAGAAGAGGGTATTAAAGAACTGGGCAGCCAGATCTTAAAGGAGCATCCT
GTGGAAAATACCCAATTGCAGAACGAGAAACTTTACCTCTATTACCTACAAAATGGAAGGGACATGTATG
TTGATCAGGAACTGGACATAAACCGTTTATCTGATTACGACGTCGATCACATTGTACCCCAATCCTTTTT
GAAGGACGATTCAATCGACAATAAAGTGCTTACACGCTCGGATAAGAACCGAGGGAAAAGTGACAATGTT
CCAAGCGAGGAAGTCGTAAAGAAAATGAAGAACTATTGGCGGCAGCTCCTAAATGCGAAACTGATAACGC
AAAGAAAGTTCGATAACTTAACTAAAGCTGAGAGGGGTGGCTTGTCTGAACTTGACAAGGCCGGATTTAT
TAAACGTCAGCTCGTGGAAACCCGCCAAATCACAAAGCATGTTGCACAGATACTAGATTCCCGAATGAAT
ACGAAATACGACGAGAACGATAAGCTGATTCGGGAAGTCAAAGTAATCACTTTAAAGTCAAAATTGGTGT
CGGACTTCAGAAAGGATTTTCAATTCTATAAAGTTAGGGAGATAAATAACTACCACCATGCGCACGACGC
TTATCTTAATGCCGTCGTAGGGACCGCACTCATTAAGAAATACCCGAAGCTAGAAAGTGAGTTTGTGTAT
GGTGATTACAAAGTTTATGACGTCCGTAAGATGATCGCGAAAAGCGAACAGGAGATAGGCAAGGCTACAG
CCAAATACTTCTTTTATTCTAACATTATGAATTTCTTTAAGACGGAAATCACTCTGGCAAACGGAGAGAT
ACGCAAACGACCTTTAATTGAAACCAATGGGGAGACAGGTGAAATCGTATGGGATAAGGGCCGGGACTTC
GCGACGGTGAGAAAAGTTTTGTCCATGCCCCAAGTCAACATAGTAAAGAAAACTGAGGTGCAGACCGGAG
GGTTTTCAAAGGAATCGATTCTTCCAAAAAGGAATAGTGATAAGCTCATCGCTCGTAAAAAGGACTGGGA
CCCGAAAAAGTACGGTGGCTTCGATAGCCCTACAGTTGCCTATTCTGTCCTAGTAGTGGCAAAAGTTGAG
AAGGGAAAATCCAAGAAACTGAAGTCAGTCAAAGAATTATTGGGGATAACGATTATGGAGCGCTCGTCTT
TTGAAAAGAACCCCATCGACTTCCTTGAGGCGAAAGGTTACAAGGAAGTAAAAAAGGATCTCATAATTAA
ACTACCAAAGTATAGTCTGTTTGAGTTAGAAAATGGCCGAAAACGGATGTTGGCTAGCGCCGGAGAGCTT
CAAAAGGGGAACGAACTCGCACTACCGTCTAAATACGTGAATTTCCTGTATTTAGCGTCCCATTACGAGA
AGTTGAAAGGTTCACCTGAAGATAACGAACAGAAGCAACTTTTTGTTGAGCAGCACAAACATTATCTCGA
CGAAATCATAGAGCAAATTTCGGAATTCAGTAAGAGAGTCATCCTAGCTGATGCCAATCTGGACAAAGTA
TTAAGCGCATACAACAAGCACAGGGATAAACCCATACGTGAGCAGGCGGAAAATATTATCCATTTGTTTA
CTCTTACCAACCTCGGCGCTCCAGCCGCATTCAAGTATTTTGACACAACGATAGATCGCAAACGATACAC
TTCTACCAAGGAGGTGCTAGACGCGACACTGATTCACCAATCCATCACGGGATTATATGAAACTCGGATA
GATTTGTCACAGCTTGGGGGTGACGGATCCCATCATCACCACCACCATTGAGCGGCCGCATAATGCTTAA
GTCGAACAGAAAGTAATCGTATTGTACACGGCCGCATAATCGAAATTCCCTATCAGTGATAGAGATTGAC
ATCCCTATCAGTGATAGAGATACTGAGCACGGGAGACCCATGCCATAGCGTTGTTCGGAATATGAATTTT
TGAACAGATTCACCAACACCTAGTGGTCTCGTTTTAGAGCTAGAAATAGCAAGTTAAAATAAGGCTAGTC
CGTTATCAACTTGAAAAAGTGGCACCGAGTCGGTGCTCCGCTGAGCAATAACTAGCATAACCCCTTGGGG
CCTCTAAACGGGTCTTGAGGGGTTTTTTGGCGAGCATCACGTGCTATAAAAATAATTATAATTTAAATTT
TTTAATATAAATATATAAATTAAAAATAGAAAGTAAAAAAAGAAATTAAAGAAAAAATAGTTTTTGTTTT
CCGAAGATGTAAAAGACTCTAGGGGGATCGCCAACAAATACTACCTTTTACCTTGCTCTTCCTGCTCTCA
GGTATTAATGCCGAATTGTTTCATCTTGTCTGTGTAGAAGACCACACACGAAAATCCTGTGATTTTACAT
TTTACTTATCGTTAATCGAATGTATATCTATTTAATCTGCTTTTCTTGTCTAATAAATATATATGTAAAG
TACGCTTTTTGTTGAAATTTTTTAAACCTTTGTTTATTTTTTTTTCTTCATTCCGTAACTCTTCTACCTT
CTTTATTTACTTTCTAAAATCCAAATACAAAACATAAAAATAAATAAACACAGAGTAAATTCCCAAATTA
TTCCATCATTAAAAGATACGAGGCGCGTGTAAGTTACAGGCAAGCGATCCTAGTACACTCTATATTTTTT
TATGCCTCGGTAATGATTTTCATTTTTTTTTTCCACCTAGCGGATGACTCTTTTTTTTTCTTAGCGATTG
GCATTATCACATAATGAATTATACATTATATAAAGTAATGTGATTTCTTCGAAGAATATACTAAAAAATG
AGCAGGCAAGATAAACGAAGGCAAAGATGACAGAGCAGAAAGCCCTAGTAAAGCGTATTACAAATGAAAC
CAAGATTCAGATTGCGATCTCTTTAAAGGGTGGTCCCCTAGCGATAGAGCACTCGATCTTCCCAGAAAAA
GAGGCAGAAGCAGTAGCAGAACAGGCCACACAATCGCAAGTGATTAACGTCCACACAGGTATAGGGTTTC
TGGACCATATGATACATGCTCTGGCCAAGCATTCCGGCTGGTCGCTAATCGTTGAGTGCATTGGTGACTT
ACACATAGACGACCATCACACCACTGAAGACTGCGGGATTGCTCTCGGTCAAGCTTTTAAAGAGGCCCTA
GGGGCCGTGCGTGGAGTAAAAAGGTTTGGATCAGGATTTGCGCCTTTGGATGAGGCACTTTCCAGAGCGG
TGGTAGATCTTTCGAACAGGCCGTACGCAGTTGTCGAACTTGGTTTGCAAAGGGAGAAAGTAGGAGATCT
CTCTTGCGAGATGATCCCGCATTTTCTTGAAAGCTTTGCAGAGGCTAGCAGAATTACCCTCCACGTTGAT
TGTCTGCGAGGCAAGAATGATCATCACCGTAGTGAGAGTGCGTTCAAGGCTCTTGCGGTTGCCATAAGAG
AAGCCACCTCGCCCAATGGTACCAACGATGTTCCCTCCACCAAAGGTGTTCTTATGTAGTTTTACACAGG
AGTCTGGACTTGACTAGGAGTGCGGTTGGAACGTTGGCCCAGCCAGATACTCCCGATCACGAGCAGGACG
CCGATGATTTGAAGCGCACTCAGCGTCTGATCCAAGAACAACCATCCTAGCAACACGGCGGTCCCCGGGC
TGAGAAAGCCCAGTAAGGAAACAACTGTAGGTTCGAGTCGCGAGATCCCCCGGAACCAAAGGAAGTAGGT
TAAACCCGCTCCGATCAGGCCGAGCCACGCCAGGCCGAGAACATTGGTTCCTGTAGGCATCGGGATTGGC
GGATCAAACACTAAAGCTACTGGAACGAGCAGAAGTCCTCCGGCCGCCAGTTGCCAGGCGGTAAAGGTGA
GCAGAGGCACGGGAGGTTGCCACTTGCGGGTCAGCACGGTTCCGAACGCCATGGAAACCGCCCCCGCCAG
GCCCGCTGCGACGCCGACAGGATCTAGCGCTGCGTTTGGTGTCAACACCAACAGCGCCACGCCCGCAGTT
CCGCAAATAGCCCCCAGGACCGCCATCAATCGTATCGGGCTACCTAGCAGAGCGGCAGAGATGAACACGA
CCATCAGCGGCTGCACAGCGCCTACCGTCGCCGCGACCCCGCCCGGCAGGCGGTAGACCGAAATAAACAA
CAAGCTCCAGAATAGCGAAATATTAAGTGCGCCGAGGATGAAGATGCGCATCCACCAGATTCCCGTTGGA
ATCTGTCGGACGATCATCACGAGCAATAAACCCGCCGGCAACGCCCGCAGCAGCATACCGGCGACCCCTC
GGCCTCGCTGTTCGGGCTCCACGAAAACGCCGGACAGATGCGCCTTGTGAGCGTCCTTGGGGCCGTCCTC
CTGTTTGAAGACCGACAGCCCAATGATCTCGCCGTCGATGTAGGCGCCGAATGCCACGGCATCTCGCAAC
CGTTCAGCGAACGCCTCCATGGGCTTTTTCTCCTCGTGCTCGTAAACGGACCCGAACATCTCTGGAGCTT
TCTTCAGGGCCGACAATCGGATCTCGCGGAAATCCTGCACGTCGGCCGCTCCAAGCCGTCGAATCTGAGC
CTTAATCACAATTGTCAATTTTAATCCTCTGTTTATCGGCAGTTCGTAGAGCGCGCCGTGCGTCCCGAGC
GATACTGAGCGAAGCAAGTGCGTCGAGCAGTGCCCGCTTGTTCCTGAAATGCCAGTAAAGCGCTGGCTGC
TGAACCCCCAGCCGGAACTGACCCCACAAGGCCCTAGCGTTTGCAATGCACCAGGTCATCATTGACCCAG
GCGTGTTCCACCAGGCCGCTGCCTCGCAACTCTTCGCAGGCTTCGCCGACCTGCTCGCGCCACTTCTTCA
CGCGGGTGGAATCCGATCCGCACATGAGGCGGAAGGTTTCCAGCTTGAGCGGGTACGGCTCCCGGTGCGA
GCTGAAATAGTCGAACATCCGTCGGGCCGTCGGCGACAGCTTGCGGTACTTCTCCCATATGAATTTCGTG
TAGTGGTCGCCAGCAAACAGCACGACGATTTCCTCGTCGATCAGGACCTGGCAACGGGACGTTTTCTTGC
CACGGTCCAGGACGCGGAAGCGGTGCAGCAGCGACACCGATTCCAGGTGCCCAACGCGGTCGGACGTGAA
GCCCATCGCCGTCGCCTGTAGGCGCGACAGGCATTCCTCGGCCTTCGTGTAATACCGGCCATTGATCGAC
CAGCCCAGGTCCTGGCAAAGCTCGTAGAACGTGAAGGTGATCGGCTCGCCGATAGGGGTGCGCTTCGCGT
ACTCCAACACCTGCTGCCACACCAGTTCGTCATCGTCGGCCCGCAGCTCGACGCCGGTGTAGGTGATCTT
CACGTCCTTGTTGACGTGGAAAATGACCTTGTTTTGCAGCGCCTCGCGCGGGATTTTCTTGTTGCGCGTG
GTGAACAGGGCAGAGCGGGCCGTGTCGTTTGGCATCGCTCGCATCGTGTCCGGCCACGGCGCAATATCGA
ACAAGGAAAGCTGCATTTCCTTGATCTGCTGCTTCGTGTGTTTCAGCAACGCGGCCTGCTTGGCCTCGCT
GACCTGTTTTGCCAGGTCCTCGCCGGCGGTTTTTCGCTTCTTGGTCGTCATAGTTCCTCGCGTGTCGATG
GTCATCGACTTCGCCAAACCTGCCGCCTCCTGTTCGAGACGACGCGAACGCTCCACGGCGGCCGATGGCG
CGGGCAGGGCAGGGGGAGCCAGTTGCACGCTGTCGCGCTCGATCTTGGCCGTAGCTTGCTGGACCATCGA
GCCGACGGACTGGAAGGTTTCGCGGGGCGCACGCATGACGGTGCGGCTTGCGATGGTTTCGGCATCCTCG
GCGGAAAACCCCGCGTCGATCAGTTCTTGCCTGTATGCCTTCCGGTCAAACGTCCGATTCATTCACCCTC
CTTGCGGGATTGCCCCGACTCACGCCGGGGCAATGTGCCCTTATTCCTGATTTGACCCGCCTGGTGCCTT
GGTGTCCAGATAATCCACCTTATCGGCAATGAAGTCGGTCCCGTAGACCGTCTGGCCGTCCTTCTCGTAC
TTGGTATTCCGAATCTTGCCCTGCACGAATACCAGCGACCCCTTGCCCAAATACTTGCCGTGGGCCTCGG
CCTGAGAGCCAAAACACTTGATGCGGAAGAAGTCGGTGCGCTCCTGCTTGTCGCCGGCATCGTTGCGCCA
CTCTTCATTAACCGCTATATCGAAAATTGCTTGCGGCTTGTTAGAATTGCCATGACGTACCTCGGTGTCA
CGGGTAAGATTACCGATAAACTGGAACTGATTATGGCTCATATCGAAAGTCTCCTTGAGAAAGGAGACTC
TAGTTTAGCTAAACATTGGTTCCGCTGTCAAGAACTTTAGCGGCTAAAATTTTGCGGGCCGCGACCAAAG
GTGCGAGGGGCGGCTTCCGCTGTGTACAACCAGATATTTTTCACCAACATCCTTCGTCTGCTCGATGAGC
GGGGCATGACGAAACATGAGCTGTCGGAGAGGGCAGGGGTTTCAATTTCGTTTTTATCAGACTTAACCAA
CGGTAAGGCCAACCCCTCGTTGAAGGTGATGGAGGCCATTGCCGACGCCCTGGAAACTCCCCTACCTCTT
CTCCTGGAGTCCACCGACCTTGACCGCGAGGCACTCGCGGAGATTGCGGGTCATCCTTTCAAGAGCAGCG
TGCCGCCCGGATACGAACGCATCAGTGTGGTTTTGCCGTCACATAAGGCGTTTATCGTAAAGAAATGGGG
CGACGACACCCGAAAAAAGCTGCGTGGAAGGCTCTGACGCCAAGGGTTAGGGCTTGCACTTCCTTCTTTA
GCCGCTAAAACGGCCCCTTCTCTGCGGGCCGTCGGCTCGCGCATCATATCGACATCCTCAACGGAAGCCG
TGCCGCGAATGGCATCGGGCGGGTGCGCTTTGACAGTTGTTTTCTATCAGAACCCCTACGTCGTGCGGTT
CGATTAGCTGTTTGTCTTGCAGGCTAAACACTTTCGGTATATCGTTTGCCTGTGCGATAATGTTGCTAAT
GATTTGTTGCGTAGGGGTTACTGAAAAGTGAGCGGGAAAGAAGAGTTTCAGACCATCAAGGAGCGGGCCA
AGCGCAAGCTGGAACGCGACATGGGTGCGGACCTGTTGGCCGCGCTCAACGACCCGAAAACCGTTGAAGT
CATGCTCAACGCGGACGGCAAGGTGTGGCACGAACGCCTTGGCGAGCCGATGCGGTACATCTGCGACATG
CGGCCCAGCCAGTCGCAGGCGATTATAGAAACGGTGGCCGGATTCCACGGCAAAGAGGTCACGCGGCATT
CGCCCATCCTGGAAGGCGAGTTCCCCTTGGATGGCAGCCGCTTTGCCGGCCAATTGCCGCCGGTCGTGGC
CGCGCCAACCTTTGCGATCCGCAAGCGCGCGGTCGCCATCTTCACGCTGGAACAGTACGTCGAGGCGGGC
ATCATGACCCGCGAGCAATACGAGGTCATTAAAAGCGCCGTCGCGGCGCATCGAAACATCCTCGTCATTG
GCGGTACTGGCTCGGGCAAGACCACGCTCGTCAACGCGATCATCAATGAAATGGTCGCCTTCAACCCGTC
TGAGCGCGTCGTCATCATCGAGGACACCGGCGAAATCCAGTGCGCCGCAGAGAACGCCGTCCAATACCAC
ACCAGCATCGACGTCTCGATGACGCTGCTGCTCAAGACAACGCTGCGTATGCGCCCCGACCGCATCCTGG
TCGGTGAGGTACGTGGCCCCGAAGCCCTTGATCTGTTGATGGCCTGGAACACCGGGCATGAAGGAGGTGC
CGCCACCCTGCACGCAAACAACCCCAAAGCGGGCCTGAGCCGGCTCGCCATGCTTATCAGCATGCACCCG
GATTCACCGAAACCCATTGAGCCGCTGATTGGCGAGGCGGTTCATGTGGTCGTCCATATCGCCAGGACCC
CTAGCGGCCGTCGAGTGCAAGAAATTCTCGAAGTTCTTGGTTACGAGAACGGCCAGTACATCACCAAAAC
CCTGTAAGGAGTATTTCCAATGACAACGGCTGTTCCGTTCCGTCTGACCATGAATCGCGGCATTTTGTTC
TACCTTGCCGTGTTCTTCGTTCTCGCTCTCGCGTTATCCGCGCATCCGGCGATGGCC
[234 nt withheld, positions 21688-21921]
GCCGAAATCGCGGCCCTCGGCAACGGGGCGCTGCACCAGGTGCAAGTCGCGGCGGCGGATGCCGTGCGTG
CGGTAGCGGCTGGACGGCTCGCCTAATCATGGCTCTGCGCACGATCCCCATCCGTCGCGCAGGCAACCGA
GAAAACCTGTTCATGGGTGGTGATCGTGAACTGGTGATGTTCTCGGGCCTGATGGCGTTTGCGCTGATTT
TCAGCGCCCAAGAGCTGCGGGCCACCGTGGTCGGTCTGATCCTGTGGTTCGGGGCGCTCTATGCGTTCCG
AATCATGGCGAAGGCCGATCCGAAGATGCGGTTCGTGTACCTGCGTCACCGCCGGTACAAGCCGTATTAC
CCGGCCCGCTCGACCCCGTTCCGCGAGAACACCAATAGCCAAGGGAAGCAATACCGATGATCCAAGCAAT
TGCGATTGCAATCGCGGGCCTCGGCGCGCTTCTGTTGTTCATCCTCTTTGCCCGCATCCGCGCGGTCGAT
GCCGAACTGAAACTGAAAAAGCATCGTTCCAAGGACGCCGGCCTGGCCGATCTGCTCAACTACGCCGCTG
TCGTCGATGACGGCGTAATCGTGGGCAAGAACGGCAGCTTTATGGCTGCCTGGCTGTACAAGGGCGATGA
CAACGCAAGCAGCACCGACCAGCAGCGCGAAGTAGTGTCCGCCCGCATCAACCAGGCCCTCGCGGGCCTG
GGAAGTGGGTGGATGATCCATGTGGACGCCGTGCGGCGTCCTGCTCCGAACTACGCGGAGCGGGGCCTGT
CGGCGTTCCCTGACCGTCTGACGGCAGCGATTGAAGAAGAGCGCCGGCGGCATTTCGAGAGCCTGGGAAC
GATGTACGAGGGCTATTTCGTCCTCACCTTGACCTGGTTCCCGCCGCTGCTCGCCCAGCGCAAGTTCGTC
GAGCTGATGTTTGACGACGACGCGACCGCACCGGATCGCAAGGCGCGCACGCGGGGCCTCATCGACCAAT
TCAAGCGTGACGTGCGCAGCATCGAGTCGCGCCTGTCGTCGGCCGTGTCGCTCACTCGCTTGAAGGGGCA
CAAGATCGTCAACGAGGACGGCACGACCGTCACGCATGACGACTTCCTGCGCTGGCTGCAATTCTGCGTG
ACGGGCCTGCACCATCCGGTGCAGCTCCCCAGCAACCCGATGTACCTGGACGCCCTGGTCGGCGGACAGG
AAATGTGGGGCGGGGTAGTGCCCAAGGTCGGCCGCAAGTTCGTCCAGGTGGTCGCTCTCGAAGGCTTCCC
CTTGGAGTCCTATCCCGGCATCCTGACGGCGCTCGGCGAGCTGCCCTGCGAGTATCGGTGGTCGAGCCGG
TTCATCTTCATGGACCAGCACGAAGCCGTGAAGCACCTCGACAAGTTCCGCAAGAAGTGGCGGCAGAAGA
TTCGCGGCTTCTTCGACCAGGTGTTCAACACGAACACCGGCCCGGTCGATCAGGACGCGCTTTCGATGGT
GGCCGATGCTGAGGCGGCCATTGCCGAAGTCAACAGCGGCATCGTGGCCGTGGGCTACTACACCAGCGTC
GTCGTGCTGATGGATGAGGACCGCACGCGCCTGGAAGCTGCGGCCCGCGATGTTGAAAAGGCCGTCAACC
GGTTGGGCTTTGCCGCGCGCATCGAGTCCATCAACACCCTGGACGCCTTCCTTGGTAGTTTGCCGGGCCA
CGGCGTGGAAAACGTCCGCCGGCCGCTCATCAACACGATGAACCTGGCCGACCTGCTGCCGACCAGCACC
ATCTGGACCGGCAACGCGAACGCGCCATGCCCGATGTACCCGCCGCTGTCGCCGGCGCTCATGCACTGCG
TCACGCAAGGATCAACGCCGTTCCGGCTGAACCTGCACGTGCGCGACCTCGGCCACACCTTTATGTTCGG
GCCGACCGGCGCAGGTAAATCGACGCACCTGGCGATCCTCGCCGCGCAGCTCCGTCGCTATGCCGGCATG
TCGATCTTCGCCTTTGACAAGGGCATGTCGATGTACCCGCTGGCCGCCGGCATCCGTGCGGCCACGAAGG
GCACCAGCGGCCTGCACTTCACCGTGGCGGCCGACGACGAACGCCTGGCGTTCTGCCCGTTGCAGTTCCT
GAGCACCAAGGGCGACCGTGCTTGGGCGATGGAGTGGATCGACACCATCCTGGCGTTGAACGGCGTCGAA
ACGACCCCGGCCCAGCGCAACGAAATCGGCAACGCGATCATGAGCATGCACGCCAGCGGCGCGCGCACGC
TCTCCGAGTTCAGCGTGACGATTCAGGATGAGGCGATCCGCGAGGCGATCCGCCAGTACACCGTCGATGG
CGCAATGGGCCATCTGCTCGACGCCGAAGAGGACGGCTTGGCGCTGTCCGACTTTACAGTGTTCGAGATC
GAAGAGCTGATGAACCTCGGCGAGAAATTCGCCCTGCCTGTGTTGCTCTACCTGTTCCGCCGTATCGAGC
GCGCCCTGACGGGCCAGCCGGCCGTCATCATCCTGGACGAAGCCTGGTTGATGCTCGGCCACCCGGCATT
CCGCGCGAAGATCAGGGAATGGCTCAAGGTGCTGCGTAAGGCCAACTGCCTTGTGCTGATGGCAACGCAG
AGCCTGTCCGACGCCGCCAACAGCGGCATCCTGGACGTGATCGTGGAATCGACCGCGACCAAGATTTTCC
TGCCGAATATTTACGCCAGGGATGAGGACACGGCGGCCCTGTACCGCCGCATGGGCCTGAACGCTCGCCA
GATCGAGATTCTGGCCCAGGCCGTTCCCAAGCGTCAGTACTACTACGTGTCGGAAAACGGCCGCCGTCTC
TACGACCTGGCACTTGGCCCGCTCGCGCTCGCGTTCGTCGGCGCATCCGACAAGGAATCCGTCGCCATCA
TCAAGAACCTGGAAGCCAAGTTCGGCGACCAGTGGGTGGATGAATGGCTGCGTGGCCGGGGCCTCGCCCT
TGATGAATACCTGGAGGCAGCATGAGTTTTGCAGACACGATCAAGGGCTTGATCTTCAAGAAGAAGCCCG
CAACGGCCGCAGCAGCGGCGACGCCGGCCGCGACCGGCCCGCAAACCGACAACCCGTACCTGACGGCGCG
GCGCACCTGGAACGACCACGTTGGTTCCGTTGTGTCGCAAAAGCAGACCTGGCAGGTTGTCGGCATCCTT
TCGCTGATGATCGTCCTCGCGGCGGTCGGCGGCATCATCCACATCGGCAGCCAGTCGAAGTTCGTGCCCT
ATGTCTACGAGGTAGACAAGCTCGGGCAGACGGCCGCCGTGGGGCCGATGACCAGGGCGTCGAAAGCCGA
TCCGCGTGTCATTCACGCCTCGGTGGCTGAGTTCGTCGGCGATGCTCGCCTGGTGACGCCGGACGTAGCT
TTGCAGCGCAAGGCCGTCTACCGCCTCTATGCCAAGCTCGGGCCGAATGACCCGGCCACCGCCAAGATGA
ACGAATGGCTCAACGGCACCGCCGACGCCAGCCCGTTCGCTCGCGCGGCCGTCGAAACGGTCAGCACCGA
AATCACTTCCGTAATCCCGCAGACGCCCGACACCTGGCAGGTCGATTGGGTCGAGACGACGCGCGACAGG
CAAGGCGTGGTGAAAGGCCAGCCCGTGCGCATGCGGGCCTTGGTGACGGTCTACGTCGTCGAGCCGACGG
CGGACACCAAGGAAGAACAACTGCGAAACAACCCGGCCGGGATCTACGTCCGGGACTTCTCCTGGTCGAG
ACTTCTGTGAGGCACTGAATTATGAAAAAGGAACTGTTTGCTTTGGTCCTGGCCGCGTCCGTTAGCGTGC
CTGCATTTGCCGCCGATCCCGGCGCGGACCTGACTGACCTCTATTTTTCCGGCAAGAACCCGGAGCTGAC
CGCGCAAGAGCGGGCGGCCATCGCCATCGCCAAGAAGTGGGAGGCGGGTACCGCCGGCATGCGGCCGGTG
GCCGGCCCCGGTGGTTCGGTGCGCTTCCTGTTCGGCGCGCAGCAGCCGAGCATCGTATGCGCCGTGCTGC
AAGTGTGCGACGTGGCCCTGCAACCCGGCGAGCAAGTCAACTCGATCAACCTGGGCGACACCGCCCGTTG
GACGGTCGAGCCGGCCATTACCGGCAGCGGCGCGAACGAAACCCAGCACCTCATCATCAAGCCGATGGAT
GTGGGCCTGGAAACCAGCCTGGTCGTGACCACGGACCGCCGCAGCTACCACATGCGCCTGCGCTCGCATC
GCACGCAGTACATGCCGCAGGTGTCGTTCACCTACCCGGAAGATGCCCTTGCGAAGTGGGACGCCATCAA
GAACCGCGAACAGCGGGATCGCGTCGAGAAAACCATTCCGCAGACCGGCGAGTACCTGGGCAACCTGAGC
TTCAACTACTCCGTCAGCGGGTCCACGTCGTGGAAGCCGGTGCGCGTCTACAACGACGGCAAGAAAACCA
TCATCCAGATGCCGCACTCGATGGAACAGACCGAAGCGCCGACGCTCCTGGTCGTTCGCAGGGAGGGCGG
CCTGTTCTCCGACGATGAAACGGTGATGGTCAACTACCGGGTCCAGGGCGACCGCTACATCGTCGATACG
ATTTTCGACAAGGCCATCCTCATCGCGGGCGTGGGCAGCAGCCAGGACCGCGTGACCATTTCAAGGGGGA
ACTAAACCATGCGTAAGATTCTGACCGTCATCGCACTCGCGGCCACGTTGGCCGGCTGCGCGACCTCCAA
GTACGGCAGCTTCGTCCAGGACGCGCCGGCCGCCTACAACCAGACCATTGCGACCGACGCGGTGAAGCAG
CTCGTCAAGCTCTACCCGCCGGCGCAAACCAAGCTGGAATTGCAGCAGGCTACGCCCGATCCGTTCGGCA
TTGCCCTGGTCACTGACCTTCGCGCCCAGGGCTATGCTGTCATGGAGTACAAGCCCGACGGCAACGCGGC
CGCAGCTCCGGCTGCTGCGTCCTCGGCCGCTGCGAAGCCGGCAACGCCGCAAGCCCAGGGCGGCTATCCG
CTGCGCTACGTGCTGGACCAATTCAGCGACAGCAACCTGTATCGCCTGACCGTCATGGTCGGCTCTCAAT
CGCTCACGCGCGCCTACCTCGCCCAAAACAACACGATGGTCCCGGCCGGCGCATGGGTTCGGAAGGAGTA
AGCCAATGAGCGAAGATCAAATGGCACCGGACGCATCGCCAGATGCGGTCAAGCCGAAAAGCGGGGTTCG
CCGCGTCAACAACATGCCGATGTACCTCATCGGCGGTGTGCTCGGCATCTTCCTGCTGGTGATGGCCCTG
GTTGCTGCGGATCGCGCTGCGCAGCAGAACCAGCCGGGAGCTGCGAAGGCTGAGAAGGCCGGCAGCACCA
GCATGTTTGCCGACGAAATTGCCGGCAAACAGCAGGACGGCATCATCAAGGCCAAGCCGCTGGAGATTCC
GCCGGAACAAACCGCCCAGCAACCGACGACGGAGCTGACGCCAGCCCCGGCGCAGGGAACGACTATCACG
GTCGCACGGCCCGAGAACCTGGACCAGCCCCCGACGCCGCCGCAGGGTGCGCGCAACGAGGACCTGGACC
GCATCCGCATGGCGAAGTTGCAGATGCTGGAAGAGGCGATCAAGGCCAAGACGACGGTGCGCATCGACGC
GCCGCGCAGCCAGGGCAGCGCCGGCGGCGGTGCTCCGCAGGGCCGCGAGGAAACCCTTGCGCGCATCCAG
GAGCTGCGTCGGCAGGCTGAGAACGCCCGCGCCACCGATCCGACCGCCGCCTATCAGGCCGCGCTTGCGC
AGGCTCGCACGATGGGCGGCGCGGCAGGGGGTGGCGGTATGGGCGGCTCGGGTGCGCCGACCCTCGTGCA
GACCTCGAACCGCAGTGGTGGCGGCGCTGGCTATGGGTCGTTCGACAACCGCAGCGAGGGCGACCGTTGG
CGGCTCGACTCCCAGCCGGAAGCACCTGCAACGCCCTATGTGCTGCGCGCTGGCTTCGTCGTTCCGGCTA
CGCTTATCTCGGGCATCAACTCCGATCTGCCAGGCCAAATCATGGCCCAGGTATCGCAGTCGGTGTACGA
CACGGCGACCGGCAAGCACATGCTCATCCCCCAAGGCTCGCGCCTGGTGGGCAGCTACTCGAACGATGTG
GCCTACGGGCAGAAGCGCGTTCTGGTGGCATGGCAGCGCATCATCTTCCCCGACGGCAAGGCAATGGACA
TTGGGGCCATGCCGGGCGGCGATAGCGCTGGGTATGCAGGCTTCAACGACAAGGTCAACAACCACTACTT
CCGCACCTTCGCATCGGCATTCCTCATGTCGGGCGTCGTTGCGGGCATCAGCTTGAGTCAGGACCGTGGC
AACAGCAACAGCGGTTACGGACGACAAGACGCGGGTTCCGCGATGAGTGAAGCGTTGGGTCAACAGCTCG
GCCAAGTAACGGCGCAGATGATCGCCAAAAACTTGAATATCGCGCCGACGCTGGAAATCCGTCCGGGCTA
TCGCTTCAACGTCATTGTCACGAAAGACATGACGTTTTCTAAGCCCTACCAGGCGTTTGACTATTAACTC
CAAGGAGTAACTTATGAAGAAGCTCGCTAAGAATGTTTTAGCCGCTAAAGTAGCTCTGGTGCTGGCCCTC
TCGGTCGGCACCTTGGCGGTCACGCCTGCGCAAGCGGGCATTCCGGTCATCGACGGCACCAACCTGTCAC
AAACCACTGTCACCGCGATTCAGCAGGTTGCGCAGGTCCAGAAGCAAATCGAGGAATACCGGACGCAGTT
GCAGCAGTACGAAAACATGCTGCAAAACACGGTGGCCCCGGCCGCCTACGTGTGGGACCAGGCGCAGTCC
ACCATCAACGGCCTGATGAGCGCCGTTGATACCCTGAACTACTACAAGAACCAGGCGGGCAGCATCGACG
CTTACCTGGGCAAGTTCAAGGACGTGTCCTACTACAAGGGGTCGCCGTGCTTCTCCCTGTCGGGCTGCTC
GGAAAGCGAGCGCAAGGCGATGGAAGAGAACCGCCGCCTGGCGTCCGAATCGCAGAAAAAGGCCAACGAT
GCGCTGTTCCGTGGCCTCGATCAGCAGCAGAGCAACCTCAAGTCCGACGCCGCCACGCTGGAGCAATTGA
AGGGCAAGGCGACGACGGCGCAGGGCCAGTTGGAAGCCCTCGGCTACGCCAACCAGTTCGCCAGCCAGCA
GGCCAACCAGCTCATGCAAATCCGTGGCCTTCTGCTTGCGCAGCAGAACGCCATCGCCACGCAGATGCAG
GCCCAGCAGGACCGGCAGGCCCAGCAGGACGCTGCGGGCGCGAAGCTGCGCGAGGGTTCGTACCGCGCAA
GCCCGTCTAAGACCTGGTGAGGGGAGGCGCGATGAAGAAATCCAACTTCATCGCAGTTGCCGCGCTGGCC
GCCGTCATGGCGGCCAGCCTGGCAGGCTGCGACAACAAGCCCGACACCGACAAGCTGACCTGCGCCGATC
TGCCGAAGGTCACGGATGCCGCTCAACGCGCGGAGCTGTTGAAGAAGTGCCCGCGCGGAGAACCGGGAGG
CTTCAAGCCCAGCGAAAAGAAAGAGTGGTGATGACGTATGAAAATCCAGACTAGAGCTGCCGCGCTCGCG
GTCCTGATGCTGGCCTTGATGCCGGTAGCGGCATACGCCCAAATCGACAATTCGGGCATCCTCGACAACG
TATTGCAGCGCTACCAGAACGCCGCGAGCGGCTGGGCCACTGTCGTCCAGAACGCCGCAACCTGGCTGTT
CTGGACCTTGACCGTGATTAGCATGGTCTGGACCTTCGGCATGATGGCACTGCGCAAGGCCGACATTGGC
GAGTTCTTCGCCGAGTTCGTGCGGTTCACCATCTTCACCGGCTTCTTCTGGTGGCTGCTGACCAACGGCC
CGAATTTCGCGTCGTCCATCTATGCGTCCCTGCGGCAGATTGCAGGCCAGGCAACGGGGTTGGGGCAGGG
GCTTTCGCCGTCCGGCATCGTCGATGTTGGCTTCGAGATTTTCTTCAAGGTGATGGACGAAACCTCGTAC
TGGTCGCCGGTCGATAGCTTCGTCGGTGCCTCGTTGGCGGCCGCCATCCTCTGCATCCTGGCCCTGGTCG
GCGTGAATATGCTTCTGCTCCTGGCGTCCGGATGGATTCTTGCCTACGGCGGTGTGTTCTTCCTGGGCTT
CGGCGGCTCGCGCTGGACCTCGGACATGGCGATCAACTACTACAAGACCGTCCTCGGGGTCGCCGCGCAG
CTCTTCGCAATGGTGCTGCTCGTAGGCATCGGCAAGACCTTCCTCGATGACTACTACAGCCGCATGAGCG
AAGGCATCAACTTCAAGGAACTTGGAGTGATGCTGATCGTCGGCCTGATCCTGCTCGTTCTGGTCAACAA
GGTGCCGCAGCTCATCGCCGGCATCATCACCGGCGCGAGCGTCGGCGGTGCTGGTATCGGCCAGTTCGGC
GCTGGCACGCTCGTCGGTGCGGCCGCGACGGCCGGCGCGGCAATCGCAACTGGCGGCGCATCTATCGCGG
CCGGCGCTGCGGCGGCGGCCGGTGGCGCGCAGGCCATCATGGCGGCCGCGTCGAAGGCCAGCGATAACGT
CTCTGCCGGCACTGACATTCTGTCGAGCATGATGGGCGGCGGCGGTGGCGGCGGCGGTGGTAGCGCCGGC
ACCAGCGGCGGCGACGGCGGCGGCTCGGGTGGCGGCGGTGGCTCGGGCGGCGGTGAAACCCCGATGGCCT
CGGCCGCCGGCGACAACAGCAGCGGCGCACGCGGCGGCAGTTCGGGCGGCGGCTCGGGTGGTGGCCGTTC
GTCTGGCGGTATCGGTGCCACGGCGGCCAAGGGCGGCCGGATCGCGGCCGATACCGTCGCCAACCTGGCG
AAAGGTGCCGGCTCGATTGCCAAGGCCAAGGCCGGCGAAATGCGCGCATCGGCCCAGGAACGCATCGGCG
ATACCGTAGGCGGCAAGATCGCGCAGGCAATTCGCGGCGCGGGTGCGGCGGCGCAGACCGCTGCAACCGT
CGCCGATAGCAACAGCCAGGCGCAGGAACAACCTGCACCGGCACCCGCACCGTCGTTCGACGACAACAGC
CTTTCCGCAAGCAACAACAGGGAAGCGGCCGCCGACGCGGATTCCGAAGTGGCGAGCTTCGTCAACAAGC
CCGCCCAATCCTGAAACGACTCTTAGGAGCTACGACCATGCAACTGAAAAAAGCGTTCTCGTCGGCCGCC
CTGGTGGTGGCCTTGGGCCTCGGCGCAACTGGCTCGGCCAGCGCGCAAGACGTGCTGACGGGCGATACCC
GCCTGGCCTGCGAGGCCATTCTGTGCCTGTCCACGGGCAGCCGGCCCAGCGAGTGCAGCCCGTCGCTCTC
GCGGTACTTCGGCATCCACAAGCGCAAGCTGTCGGACACGCTCAAGGCGCGGCTGAACTTCCTCAACCTC
TGCCCGGTATCGAACCAGACGCCGGAAATGCAGACGCTCGTTTCCTCGATTTCGCGCGGGGCCGGGCGCT
GCGATGCGTCCTCGCTGAACTCCGTGCTGCGTGAGTGGCGGAGCTGGGACGACCAGTTCTACATCGGCAA
CCGCCTGCCGGACTACTGCGCGGCCTACACCGGCCATGCCTATACCGACTTCAACACGACCGCGCCGCGC
TACGTCGGCACGCCGGAAGAGGGCGGCTATTGGATCGAGGCGGCCGACTACGACCGCGCGCTCAAGGAGT
ACGAGGCGAAGCTGAAAGAGCGGCAGCAGCAGTACGGTCGCTATGGCAGCGACGCCTACCGTCGGTTCGA
GCGGTAAGGGGAGGGGATAGCGATGCCGTTTGCCAAGCTGCTGGCACGGAACGCTCTGCCGGTGGTCGCC
CTGGTGGCGGCCACTGGCTTCGGTGCGGCGGATGCGACCGCCGCACGGCTCTTCCCCGATCTGTCGGAAC
AGATGGAAGAGCGCGTTGTGTGCTCGGTGTCTGCGGCCGCGAAGTACGAGATTCCGGCCAACATTCTTCT
CGCCATTCGGGAAAAGGAGGGCGGCAAGCCGGGCCAGTGGGTCAAGAACACCAATGGCACCTATGACGTG
GGCGAGCTGCAATTCAACACCGCCTACCTGGGCGACCTGGCGAAGTATGGGATCACGGCCCAGGACGTTG
CTGCGGCAGGCTGCTATCCCTATGACCTGGCGGCCTGGCGGTTGCGCGGGCACATTCGCAACGACAGGGG
CGATCTGTGGACACGCGCCGCTAACTATCACTCGCGCACGCCGTCGAAGAACGCGATCTATCGCGCCGAT
CTGATGGTGAAGGCCGACAAGTGGGCGAAGTGGCTGGATGCGCGTTTCGTCACCGTCAACTATGGCCCCA
GCTCGCCGGCGCAGCCGGCAGGGAAGGGGACCACACTTGCGGCCGCTGATACGTCGGCAGCAGCGCCGGC
CGAAGCGCAGCCGATGAAGCAAGGCCGGATCACCCGCACCAGCCTCCGCAGCTCGGGTTACGTACCCCGG
CAGCTCATCATCAACAACACGCCATAAGGAGGAACGGCCGTTTAGCGGCTAAAGCCTATGGGCATTCGCA
ACCTGACGCAGCGATACATGAACGGGGCCAGGGCCTACGCGGCCTGGGCGGCATCGCAGGCGAAAGCGCC
GTTTGATCTTCTGGTACTGGGCATCGGGCCTGTCATCGTCTTTGGCCTGGTCGCGCATACGCTGCTCGCG
TTCCTGCCCACATGGGCCATGTACGCCGCCGGCGCTCTGCTGGTCCTCGCGGCCCTGCCTTTGGCGCTGC
ACGTCCTCCGGGAATACGCGCTGCGCTATGGGCGCAAATAGCGCCCTGCAGGGCGTTCTTACTCCAAGGG
GGAGGGCATGAATACACGCGCCATGAACGACGCCAGCGGCCGGGCCTCGCTGCCTGCCATGGTGATCGCC
GACGGCACCATTGAAGCCTTGAAGTGGCTCGCCTTGCTTGCCATGACCGGGGATCACGTCAACAAGTACC
TGTTCAACGGTACGCTGCCATATCTGTTCGAGGCGGGGCGCTTGGCCCTGCCTCTTTTCGTTTTCGTCCT
GGCGTACAACCTCGCCCGCCCGGGCGCGCTCGAGCGCGGTTTGTACGGGCGAGCGATGAAACGCCTGTTG
GCCTTCGGCCTGGTCGCCTCGGTCCCGTTCATTGCGTTGGGTGGAGTGGTGGGCGGATGGTGGCCGCTGA
ACGTCATGTTCACGCTGTTGGCCGCAACCGCGATGCTCTACCTGGTCGAGCGCGGCCGCTCGGTCGCTCC
TATAGCGCTGTTCGTCGTGGCCGGCGGCCTGGTCGAGTTCTGTTGGCCGGCGCTGCTGCTGGCCGCGTCT
GTCTGGTTGTACCTCAAGCGCCCGACGTGGGCGGCCGCGTTGATGGCGCTGCTGTCTTGCGCGTCCCTGT
GGTACATCAATGGCAACCTTTGGGCGCTTGCTGTTGTGCCCCTGGTGATCGTCGCCGCCGGCGTCGATCT
TCGTGTCCCGCGCCTGCGCTGGGCCTTTTACACGTACTACCCGCTGCATCTTGCCGCTCTTTGGCTGATC
CGCATTCCGATGCGCGAGGCGGGCTACTTGTTTTTCACCTGACCTTTGAGATTCCAATATGCAATTGCTC
AAGAAATGCACCATCGCGGCCCTGCCGCTGCTCGCCCTGTCCGGCTGCGCACTGCTGAACATCCCCATGC
CGACGCCGCCCGGTTCGACCCCGCCGGAAATGCTGACCGTGCCAGTGGCGCAAATCTGCCGCGACGCTGA
CAAGAACCCTGTTCGGGCAACGGAGCTGTACGGCAAGAAAGGGTTGTCGGCCACCGGCAAGGTGCAGGTG
ATTTCCGAAGGCTTCAAGCCTCGCTATCGGGTGCTGCTGCGCGCTGGCAGCGCCTCGGTCCATGCTGGGA
CCGATAACCAGCTCGCCATCAAGTCGGTTTCCACCGGCCAGACCACGCGCGTCACTGGCACCGTGAAGGA
CGTGTCCTACGACCATAACGGCTGCTCGATCTCGCTTGACGATGCGAAGTTCTACTGAGGGGAGGGCGGC
GGATGCTGACACGGTTGAAGGGCTTCCTTGCTCGTCGCCGCGAGTTGAAGGAACTGGATGTGTCCGTGGT
GAGCCGGCCCCGGCCGGCTCCGGCGGAATTGGTCCAGGTTGATGCACGCGAGGCCGTTTGGCGCGTGCCG
GTGCCCGGCCAGGCCGACCGCTTCATGTCGGCCAAGCCTGGCGCGATCAACGATGAAATGTTCGTGGTTC
GGGTGGACACCGAAGCGTTCTATCGGGCTTGGCTGCGCAGCAGCTCGACGGGCCGCGAAACGCGGTCGGA
CAACTGCCCGCTGCGCTCGGAAATGCCGCAGGACTACAAGTTCAAGCACGCCGTCCAGGGCTTCGCGCAC
GGCAGGGAAAATCCTGTGCCGCTGGCCTTCGCCGGCGCGCACCAGGAGCGCCACCGGGTGGACATTGGTT
TCAGCAACGGGGTCACGCGCTCGTTCTGGCTGATTGCCAACAAGGCTCCGTCGTTCCCGATCCAGGTCCA
CGGCCGGGAGTCGGCCGAGCTGCTGAACAAGGTTTGCGGCCTCGATCCTGCGCCGCTGTCGTTCACGGAA
CTGTTCGCGCAGGCCCAACGCCAGGCTCCGCAGGTCGCCACACCGGCCCGGCCTGCGCCGGCAGCGGCCA
CCCGGCCAGCTCCCAAGGTGCAGCCACGCCCCGGCCGAAGCGGCCCGCGCAAAGGCCGCGGACTCTGACT
ACAACCGTGCGCAAGGCGCATTAGGGAGGATGTATGTATGTAATCGCCTGCGGCATCGTTGCCGGCTTGG
CGGCTGCGGTGGCCCTGTTGGGCTTCACGCCGATGATGGAGGCGCTTGCCGCCGGCGAACGCCGCAAGGC
ACTCGCGCAATGGACGCGGACGATGTTCCTGGTGCTGCTGCCTGTCGTGCTGATGTGCGCGCCCATCGGG
TCCAGCATTTACGACGCCGTGCAAGCGGACGCTGGCAAGCCCATCGCTTTCCACAACGGCCGGATCACGG
TCGTCATGGCCCTGGTCGGCAGCTTGGCCGTTGTCCTGGTCGCGGCTGCGCGTGCGGTGGTCAACCGCAA
GCATGCCAGCTTCTGGTTCGTCGGCTGGGTGATGGCGTCGGTTTTGGCCGGCGGCGTCGGCGCGATCGCC
AGCGCGAAGCAACTGGCGTTCCTCGGCGAACATAGCGGCATGGTGGCCTTCGGCTTCTTCCGCGACCAGG
TGAAGGACATGCACTGCGATGCGGACGTGATCCTGGCCCGGTGGGATGAAAAGGCGAACTCGCCGGTGGT
CTACCGCTGCCCGAAGGCGTACCTGCTCAACAGGTTCGCATCCGCGCCCTTCGTGCCCTGGCCGGACTAC
ACCGAGGGGGAAAGCGAGGATCTAGGTAGGGCGCTCGCAGCGGCCCTGCGGGACGCGAAAAGGTGAGAAA
AGCCGGGCACTGCCCGGCTTTATTTTTGCTGCTGCGCGTTCCAGGCCGCCCACACTCGTTTGACCTGGCT
CGGGCTGCATCCGACCAGCTTGGCCGTCTTGGCAATGCTCGATCCGCCGGAGCGAAGCGTGATGATGCGG
TCGTGCATGCCGGCGTCACGTTTGCGGCCGGTGTAGCGGCCGGCGGCCTTCGCCAACTGGACACCCTGAC
GTTGACGCTCGCGCCGATCCTCGTAGTCGTCGCGGGCCATCTGCAAGGCGAGCTTCAAAAGCATGTCCTG
GACGGATTCCAGAACGATTTTCGCCACTCCGTTCGCCTCGGCGGCCAGCTCCGACAGGTCCACCACGCCA
GGCACGGCCAGCTTGGCCCCTTTGGCCCGGATCGACGCAACCAGGCGCTCGGCCTCGGCCAACGGCAAGC
GGCTGATGCGGTCGATCTTCTCCGCAACGACGACTTCACCAGGTTGCAGGTCCGCGATCATGCGCAGCAG
CTCGGGCCGGTCGGCGCGTGCGCCGGACGCCTTCTCGCGGTAGATGCCGGCGACGTAGTACCCGGCGGCC
CGCGTGGCCGCTACAAGGCTCTCCTGGCGTTCAAGATTCTGCTCGTCCGTACTGGCGCGCAGGTAGATGC
GGGCGACCTTCAACCTTCGTCCCTCCGGTTGTTGCTCTCGCGTCGCCATTTCCACGGCTCGACGGCGTGC
GGATCGGACCAGAGGCCGACGCGCTTGCCTCGCGCCTCCTGTTCGAGCCGCAGCATTTCAGGGTCGGCCG
CGCGGCCGTGGAAGCGATAGGCCCACGCCATGCCCTGGTGAACCATCGCGGCGTTGACGTTGCGCGGCTG
CGGCGGCCGGCTGGCCAGCTCCATGTTGACCCACACGGTGCCCAGCGTGCGGCCGTAACGGTCGGTGTCC
TTCTCGTCGACCAGGACGTGCCGGCGGAACACCATGCCGGCCAGCGCCTGGCGCGCACGTTCGCCGAAGG
CTTGCCGCTTTTCCGGCGCGTCAATGTCCACCAGGCGCACGCGCACCGGCTGCTTGTCTACCAGCACGTC
GATGGTGTCGCCGTCGATGATGCGCACGACCTCGCCGCGCAGCTCGGCCCATGCCGGCGAGGCAACGACC
AGGACGGCCAGCGCGGCAGCGGCGCGCAGCATGGCGTAGCTTCGGCGCTTCATGCGTGGCCCCATTGCTG
ATGATCGGGGTACGCCAGGTGCAGCACTGCATCGAAATTGGCCTTGCAGTAGCCGTCCAGCGCCACCCGC
GAGCCGAACGCCGGCGAAAGGTACTCGACCAGGCCGGGCCGGTCGCGGACCTCGCGCCCCAGGACGTGGA
TGCGCCGGCCGCGTGTGCCGTCGGGTCCAGGCACGAAGGCCAGCGCCTCGATGTTGAAGTCGATGGATAG
AAGTTGTCGGTAGTGCTTGGCCGCCCTCATCGCGTCCCCCTTGGTCAAATTGGGTATACCCATTTGGGCC
TAGTCTAGCCGGCATGGCGCATTACAGCAATACGCAATTTAAATGCGCCTAGCGCATTTTCCCGACCTTA
ATGCGCCTCGCGCTGTAGCCTCACGCCCACATATGTGCTAATGTGGTTACGTGTATTTTATGGAGGTTAT
CCAATGAGCCGCCTGACAATCGACATGACGGACCAGCAGCACCAGAGCCTGAAAGCCCTGGCCGCCTTGC
AGGGCAAGACCATTAAGCAATACGCCCTCGAACGTCTGTTCCCCGGTGACGCTGATGCCGATCAGGCATG
GCAGGAACTGAAAACCATGCTGGGGAACCGCATCAACGATGGGCTTGCCGGCAAGGTGTCCACCAAGAGC
GTCGGCGAAATTCTTGATGAAGAACTCAGCGGGGATCGCGCTTGACGGCCTACATCCTCACGGCTGAGGC
CGAAGCCGATCTACGCGGCATCATCCGCTACACGCGCCGGGAGTGGGGCGCGGCGCAGGTGCGCCGCTAT
ATCGCTAAGCTGGAACAGGGCATAGCCAGGCTTGCCGCCGGCGAAGGCCCGTTTAAGGACATGAGCGAAC
TCTTTCCCGCGCTGCGGATGGCCCGCTGCGAACACCACTACGTTTTTTGCCTGCCGCGTGCGGGCGAACC
CGCGTTGGTCGTGGCGATCCTGCATGAGCGCATGGACCTCATGACGCGACTTGCCGACAGGCTCAAGGGC
TGATTTCAGCCGCTAAAAATCGCGCCACTCACAACGTCCTGATGGCGTACTTACCCAAAGAACAGCTAGG
AGAATCATTTATGCTCAGCACACTTCCACAAGCTCATGCAACTTTCTTGAACCGCATCCGCGATGCGGTC
GCTTCCGATGTTCGCTTCCGCGCTCTTCTGATCGGCGGCTCTTACGTTCACGGAGGACTCGATGAGCACT
CCGATTTGGATTTCGACATCGTTGTTGAGGACAACTGCTACGCAGATGTCTTGTCTACACGCAAGGATTT
TGCCGAGGCACTGCCCGGCTTCCTCAACGCGTTCACCGGCGAACATGTAGGAGAACCGCGCCTTCTGATC
TGCCTATATGGTCCGCCACTGCTACACATCGATTTGAAGTTTTCTCTTGCTTCCGATCTCGACCAGCAAA
TCGAGCGGCGGGCGGTTCTGTTTGCTCGTGATCCGGCAGAGATCGAGAAGCGCATTGAGGCGGCAGCGGT
GGCATGGCCAAACCGTCCCTCCGAGTGGTTCGAAGCACGTTGTCAGCGCCAGTGATATAAGACGGTAATT
CACCATTTGGATTGTCCGCTCCACCCAACATGTTGTTTCCTTAAGGTTCTCACACCAGAAAGGACATCAA
CATGCTGAGCAGAGAGGACTTTTACATGATAAAGCAAATGCGCCAGCAGGGCGCGTACATTGTCGATATT
GCGACTCAGATTGGTTGCTCTGAACGGACGGTCAGACGCTACCTCAAATACCCTGAACCGCCAGCCAGAA
AGACCCGCCACAAAATGGTTAAGCTGAAACCGTTTATGGATTACATCGACATGCGCCTGGCAGAGAATGT
CTGGAATAGTGAGGTTATCTTTGCGGAGATTAAGGCAATGGGTTATACGGGCGGACGTTCCATGCTGCGT
TACTACATCCAGCCCAAACGTAAAATGCGTCCGTCAAAAAGAACAGTTCGCTTCGAAACTCAGCCTGGAT
ACCAGCTCCAGCACGACTGGGGCGAAGTTGAGGTGGAGGTTGCCGGGCAACGGTGCAAAGTTAACTTTGC
GGTTAATACGCTGGGGTTCTCCCGCCGCTTCCATGTCTTCGCCGCACCAAAACAGGATGCTGAGCATACC
TACGAATCACTGGTTCGCGCCTTCCGCTACTTCGGTGGTTGTGTGAAAACGGTGCTGGTTGATAACCAGA
AGGCTGCGGTGCTGAAGAATAACAACGGGAAAGTCGTGTTCAACTCCGGATTCCTGTTGCTGGCCGACCA
CTATAACTTCCTGCCACGGGCATGCCGTCCACGCAGGGCCAGAACAAAAGGTAAGGTTGAGCGGATGGTG
AAATACCTCAAGGAGAACTTCTTCGTTCGGTACCGCAGGTTCGACAGCTTCACTCATGTTAATCAACAAC
TGGAGCAATGGATAGCCGATGTGGCTGACAAACGGGAACTTCGCCAGTTCAAAGAAACGCCGGAACAGCG
CTTCGCGCTGGAGCAGGAACATCTGCAGCCGTTACCGGATACGGACTTCGATACCAGTTACTTCGACATC
CGCCATGTGTCCTGGGACAGCTATATCGAGGTTGGTGGTAATCGTTACAGCGTTCCCGAAGCGCTGTGTG
GTCAGCCGGTATCGATACGAATATCGCTGGATGACGAGTTGCGGATCTACAGTAATGAGAAACTGGTGGC
CTCACATCGCCTCTGTTCGGCATCGTCTGGCTGGCAGACAGTGCCGGAGCATCACGCCCCGCTCTGGCAG
CAGGTCAGTCAGGTGGAACATCGACCACTGAGTGCCTATGAGGAGCTGTTGTGATGCATGAGCTGGAAGT
CCTGCTGAGTCGCCTGAAAATGGAGCATCTGAGTTATCACGTTGAAAGCCTGCTGGAACAGGCAGCTAAA
AAAGAGCTGAACTACCGGGAGTTCCTGTGCATGGCGCTACAGCAGGAATGGAACGGCAGGCATCAGCGCG
GTATGGAGTCCAGGCTGAAGCAGGCTCGTCTGCCGTGGGTCAAAACGCTGGAGCAGTTCGACTTTACCTT
CCAGCCGGGCATCGACCGTAAGGTTGTCCGGGAACTGGCTGGTCTGGCGTTCGTGGAGCGCAGCGAAAAC
GTGATCCTGCTGGGACCTCCTGGTGTCGGAAAAACTCATCTGGCCATAGCTCTTGGCGTGAAAGCGGTGG
ATGCGGGACATCGGGTACTGTTTATGCCACTGGACAGACTGATCGCGACACTGATGAAAGCGAAACAGGA
AAACCGGCTGGAGCGTCAGCTGCAGCAACTGAGTTATGCCCGGGTGTTGATCCTGGATGAAATAGGCTAT
CTGCCGATGAACAGAGAGGAAGCCAGCCTGTTCTTCCGGCTACTGAACCGTCGATATGAAAAAGCGAGCA
TCATACTGACGTCAAACAAAGGGTTCGCAGACTGGGGAGAAATGTTCGGAGATCACGTGCTGGCAACAGC
GATACTGGATCGGTTGCTACATCACTCAACCACGCTGAATATCAAAGGAGAGAGTTACCGGTTAAAAGAG
AAACGTAAAGCTGGAGTGCTGACCAAAAACACAACGCCAATCAGTGATGATGAAATGGTGAAAAGCGGAC
AGCATCAGTAACGAAAGTATCTTAGCGGGCATGAAAATGGCAAATAACGGTCAAACATCGTGGCGTTGAC
AACGTGCCTGGATCTGGCTACACTATGCGGCCACCAAGCTCGCCCGTGGCGAGCTTTACGAAGCGATCGG
CATGCTCGGTTTCTTCCGTGAGCAAGTGTTAGGACCTTTGCTCTACCGTCGCGCTGGAAAGGACCAGCGC
GGAGTGAGGCGATTGGAAACCCTTCGACTGGATGAAGAGCGCAGACTAGCCACCACCATTGCGCTGCACG
ATGCGTTGTCTGTCAGGGATGCCATCAAAGCATCTGCCTCCATCTATCTCGACCTCCGAGCCGCCGATCC
GTCGTTGGAACCGACAACGCATATGCCAGGTCTTCTGTACGACTTAATAGAACGTGCGGTACCAGGCACG
CCTAACCGTCAGTGAGATTGGATGAGTGAACGATATTGATCGAGAAGAGCCCTGCGCAGCCGCTGCCGTG
CCCGAGAGCATGGCGGCTCACGTGATGGGATACAAATGGGCGCGTGATAAGGTTGGTCAGTCCGGCTGCG
CGGTCTATCGGCTGCATAGCAAGAATTCTGCCGTGTTATGGAACTGTCTTGAGGAGTTCGAACCTTCGCT
TCAGGAGAGGCTTGTTGCGCAATATGGCATTGCCGATCCGGATAGGCGCAAGCTGCAATTTCATCTCCTG
CTGGACGAACTTTTCTAAGGCGATGCCCCCTCGACCTCGATCAGGGAGGCGTTCAGGACGACTCACAAAG
AAAGCCGGGCAATGCCCGGCTTTTTCTGCTGCTACCTCCGTAGTCGTAAGGTCGTTGCAGGTGCTCGGGT
GCGGTACAACTCGCCGGTCGCCAGCTCAAGCGCGATCACGTCGTTGCCGTCGTAGTTGACGATGATGCTG
TTGGGCCGACTGTCCTCACGCTTCGCAGGGAGAGGCCAGCCTTCAATCGAAGCCGGCGCAAGCTCGTAGT
GCTTCCCGGTTTCGACGCTGCGCAGCGTCCAGGTCCTGCAACCGGCCACGCCGGTCGCAGAAACCACGGC
GAGCGAGCCGCGAAAATCGTGCGGGTACGCCTCGATGTTCATACGCCTCCTAGATCGAGCGCGAGCGTTT
CTGCTCGGCCTTGGCCGCCTGTTCCTGGGACACCTCGCCGATGACCTTGCCCTGGCCCCGGCTGTAGGCG
ATTTCGTAGTTCTTGCCGACAACCGGCGGCTTCTCAAAGATGCCCCGGCTGTGTTTCACGATCCCGCCTT
CGCTGAACTGGTAGACGTTGCGCCCATCGTCGTGCAGCACCTGGCCGACGTGCTTGTGCGGGTGGACGTT
TTTGCTTGCGTCCTTCGCATCGCTCAACTGGTGAATGCCTTTCGGTAGCCCCGCCTCGGGCAACACCTTC
ATGGTCAGCCATTCGCCGTTCACTACCTGGTCCACCTGGCGGCTGCCGTTCATGACGGCGATCTTGACGC
TGCCCTCGGGTTTCATGATGACGCCAGGGCTTGCCGATGTGCGTGGTGCCCCGATCTGTACTTTGTTCAT
ACGCTCTAGTTCTCCTTAGTAGGTTCTCGCGCGGCGTTGCCGCTGTTCTTGCTGCTCGATGTCTTGCTGC
TTGAGCTGCTGCACCTTCTGCCGCTGGCCCTCGTCGAGAAGCACCTTGCCGACAGCACTTCTCACCTGGC
GTTCAACCCCGTCCTTGCCCAGGCTGCTGCGCTCGGACAGGTCGTTGAAATCGGTGTGCTTCTTCATGTT
CGACAGGGCGGCGAGCTGGCCATCGTTCAACAGCGATTCCTTGAGCTTGGCCGTGTCGGCCTCGCTCAAC
TGGACCTTGCCGGCCGCCGCGTCCGCGAGGCGCTTTTCAGCGTGCAAATGGTTGCGGTAGTTCTCCGGGG
TGATCGGCGGCAGCTCCTTCGGGTAGGCGTTCTCGCCCGGCGCGAAGATTGGGAAGATGGCCTTGCCGCC
GACCGCCTTGGCGGCCTCCTGTGCCTTCGTCCTGCCGGGATTCACGCCCTGGGTGATCTGCACCTGGCGG
TCGTCGTCGCCGGCGATCACAACGGGCTTGTCCGGGAATTTCGCGTGCAGGGCCTCGGCAACAGCCTGTA
GGTTGCCGGAATCGAACGCGGCGACAGTCGCGTGCCCCAGCGCTTCGGCCACTGTGGCGGCGGTGGCATA
GCCTTCGCCGATCACCAGCGCCGGCGCGGCCGCGAGCGCATCCATGCCACCGACGACATGGAAGCATCCT
TCCTTGCGGCTGTCCTTGGCGAAGCGCTTGGTGCCGTCCTCCTGGATGTACTGCATGGTCCATTGCTTGC
CGTCGGCGTCGTAGGCCGGGATGTAGGTTTTCTGGCCCTCCTGGTCGGTAAGGACGCCGGCGTGCACCTG
TAGACCCTTGTCGCGCAGGTACGGCGTCGGTTCCGTGATGGGAACCAGGCTTTGCGCCTGGCGGCCGATG
CGCTGCGCCGTGGCTTCGTGCTGGCGTTCTTGTTCCTCGGCACGCGCGGCCAGCTTGGCCGCCGCCTCGG
CCTGCATCTTGGCCTTCTCGGCGGGGTCCAGGGCGTAGCCCTTGGCCTTCCACTTCATTTCGACGCCGGT
GCGGTTGTTTTTGATGTAACCGGCCGGGTGGCCGTCGAGGTGGCCGACGTAGAAGCCCGACTTCTCGCCC
TTCTTGTCGCCCTCGGTCTCGATGCGGTGCTTCTTGCCGTCCATGATGGGGTGCTCGCCGCCTGGGGTGA
CGACGCAGCCCATGCTTTTCAGGGCCTCCGCGAACTCATCTTCGGGGGTGACGGCCGGGGATTGCTGGGT
GGGCACGTTGTCCGGCAGCCAGCGTTGCAGCTTGCCCATGTCGGCGTTCGGTCCGGCGTACCAGGACTTG
GCCACCTTGTCCCACTGCGCGCCGGCCGCCTTGGCAACCTGGCGCTCGCCGTAGGGCACGGCCAGGTAGA
CGCGCTCCTGGGCCGCGTTGGGGCGCTCGGCCGTGGGTTGGGTAGGCTGGGCCTCGGCGCGGGCCTCTAC
GGCCGCTGTAGCGCCCTCGCGCGCCCATTTGGCGAACGGGGCAGGGTCAACCCCTGCCGGAACGTACCAG
GCGCGTTCCTGGCGGTCCCAGCGCGCTCCAAGGGCCTTCACCTCGTCTTTCTCCTTGAACGGCACGTTCA
AGTAGGCGCGCTCGGGCTTGGCGGGGGCTTGAGCGGCCGCCGGCTGCTCGGCGGCGTTCATGGCCTGGGC
CATTTCCTGCTGCTCGCGCTCGTAGTCGGCGATCCGGCGCTGTAGGTCCTCGTCGTGCAGCATGGCCGTG
CCCTCGGCGGCCTTGCGCGCCTCCTTGGCGGCAACGCGGTCCTCGTCGGTGCTGTTGGGATCGCGGCGAA
CTCGCTCTTCATGGATGCGGGCGAACTTCGCGGCCTGCTCGTACTCGTTGGCCGTCGCGTAAGCGTCGAT
CACGGCCAGGCGGTCGGCGAGCGCTTCGGCATTGGTCTGCGCGTCGGGGCCGGCGAAGTCGGCAAGCCAT
TGGTGGCCGCCCCACGCATGGTTCGCATAGACGCCCCAAAACTCCGGCTCTCGGTCGCCGGCCGGCACCA
CGGACCGTTCGCCGTCGTGCTCGACCTCGACGTTGGCCTGGACCTGGACGCGGCCGGTCCAATCGGCAGG
CAGCTCAAAGCCCAGCGTGGTTTCGGTCAGCGCGGCCAGCGATTGGTTGCCTTCCGCCGGCTCCGCGCCG
GCGCGGTACATGCGCAGGGTCTGCGCGATCAGCTCGTCGGCCGGCGCAATGGCCGGTCGTGCCACCTGGT
CTTGCTGTTGCTCCATAGTTGCCCCCTGCGCAGGCTCGATGGCCTGCTGGGTCGTTTGTTCTTGAATTTG
CTTCTGCTCGAACGCCAGGACGAAATCCTGGATCTTCTCCGCGTCGGCGGCCGCGCGGAAAATCTCTAGC
GGGTCCTCTTGTAGCGCCTTGATCCACGATCCGACATAGGCCGCGTGCTGGCCGGGGTCGTGGCCGATGC
CCAGCTCGTCGCCCAGGATCATGCTGGCAATCTCGGCCCGCAGCTCTTCCTTGGCGTACCCCTCGCTCCC
GAAGGGATGCGCCAGGTCGCGGTCCAGCCGCGACGGGTGGCCGGTCCAGTGCCCCAGCTCATGGAGCGCG
GTTGCGTAGTAGTTGTCGGCGCTCGGGAACTGGCCTTTGTCGGGCAGATGGATGCTGTCCGTGGACGGCC
GATAAAACGCGCGGTCGTGCTCGCCGTGGCGGATGGTGGCACCTGACGCCGCAAGGATGTGCTCGGCCCG
CTCGACGGCGCTCCAAGTCTGTTCCTTGCGTTCCAACGGCGGCAGGCCGTCGATCTGCTCCGCATTGAAC
ACGGTGGCGAAGAACACGCGCGGGCGTTCGAGCTGCACCGTCACCTTGACCGGATCGCCGTTGGCATCGA
GGACCGGCTTGCCGGTCTGCTCGTCGGTCTTGGTCTGCTCTTCGCTGAACTTCCAATACTGGATCGGCGT
GCCTTTCTCGCCGCGACGCACCTGTGCGCCGGCGGCAGCGGCCTGCTTGTAGGTCATCCAGCGCGGGTCC
GCATGGCCCTGGGCCATGAGCTGAATCGCGTTGATGCCCTTGTAACGCTTCCCGGTAGTCGGGTTGAGCG
GGATGAAGGAGCCGGGCATGCCCGGTTCCCACGGTTTTTGCCACGGCGCAGTGCCGGCTTTCAGTTGCTC
AATGAGGCGTTCGGCAACCTGCTCGTGGAACGGCTTTTTGACCTCTGCCATAGCCAATTACCTCCCGTCA
TTGGCGGCCGCGGTCGTCGTGTCCTCGGGCACGGTCGCGTCCACCAGGTCAATGTCGCTCTCGGCGGCGT
CCTGCTCGCTCAAGGCGTCCTCGGGGAAGGCCCCGGCCTTCTCCGCTTCTTCCGGGTCGAACTCGACCTG
GAAGCCGGGCGTCATCGCATCGGCGAGCTTTTCACGCAGGGCGGCGGCGGCGTTCGCGGTATCGTCGAAC
GGCGCAAAGTCGTCCTGCTGCACGGTCTTGGGATCATTCATCGCTTTCACTCCTGGTTGGTGCCGTTACG
GCCTTTGCTGTAGTCCGGCCTGCCTTTCAGGTCGGGGTATGTCTGCTTGCACGTCGGGAAGTTGCTGCAC
CCCCACCAGAACATGCCGCGCTTCTTGCCAGGCCGACGGGAAAGGCCGTGGCCGCAGGCCATGCACTTGT
GCAGCTCGGAGACTTTCGGGGCCTCGCGCGGGACGGGCTTGCCGCCCTTGTCGTCGCACGCGAACTTGCA
GCCGTCGGCAAAGCCGGTGCAGCCCCAAAAGTATTCGTTCTTGTCCTTCTTCTTGAGGCGTCGCAGCGGC
TTGCCGCAGGACGGGCAAGGGTGCGTGTCGATCTTCATGTTGAGGCCGTTGTCTTTGATGTTGGCGACCT
CGGCGCCGATGTATTCCATCAGCTCGTTGACGAACGACAGCGTGTCGCGCTCGCCGGCCTGGATGGCCTT
CTGCTGCTCATGCCAGAGCGCGGTCATGTCGGGGAATCTGGCCGTGTCGGGCAGTGCGTCGTACAGCTCT
TCGCCGGTCGGCGTGGACACGATGTGCTTGCCCTTCTCCACCAGGTAGCCGCGCTCGAAAAGCGTGGCGA
TGATGGAGTCTCGCGTTGCCGGCGTGCCGATCCCGCCGTGCTCGCCTTGCTTGCCCTTGTCCTTTTCGAT
CAAGATTTTCCGCAGGCGGTCATCGCGGATGTATTTCGCAACGCGGGTAAGGTCCGACAGCAGAGATTCC
ATCGTGTACAGCGGCTGCGGTTTCGTCTCCTGCTGCTCGGCCTTCGCATCGGTGCAGGTGCCGGCCTGGC
CGTCACGCAGCTTGCGCAGGTCCTGTTCAATGTCGTCGGCATTGCCTTCCAGGTCCTCGTTGCCGGCGTC
GTTCTTGTAGAGAATCTTCCAGCCCGGCGACGTGGTGACGTTCGAGCGCACGCCGAAACGATGATCGCCG
ACCTGGGCAAGCACGTCGGTCTGGTCATACAGATGCTTCGGCCAGAACTGCGCGACGTAGGCGCGCGCGA
TCAGCAGGTAAATCTTCTGCTCGGCATCGGTGAGCTTCGACAGGTCGGCCGTGCTTTCGGTCGGGATGAT
CGCGTGGTGCGCGGAAACCTTGGACGAGTTGAAGGCGCGGCTCTTGATCGTCGGATTGGCGCGCTGCGCA
GCAGCGGCCAGCATGGGGGCCGTCTGTGCGATGGCCGCCAGCACGCCCGGCGCATCGCCGTGCTGTTCCT
CGCTCAAGTATTCGCAGTCGGAACGGTTGTAGGTGATGAGCTTGTGCTTCTCGCGCAGGGCCTGCGTAAT
GTCCTTCACCTGGTCCGGCTTGAAGCCGAACTTGCGCGAGGCGTCCATTTGCAGTTTCAGCAGGTTGTAG
GGCAGCGGCGCAGCCGCTTCCTTCGCCTTGGTGGTCACGGACACGATGCGGGCGGGTTGGCCGCTCACGG
CGGCCGCGATGCCCTCGGCGTGCTCCTTGTTGCTGAGGCGGCCTTTCTCGTCCACCGGATCGCCGTCGGC
GACCTGGTAACGGGCCGGGAACTGAATGCCCTCGACCTCGAACTGGCCGTTCACCAGGTAGTAGTAGGTT
TTCTGGTGGGCCGCGTTCTCGCGGCAACGGCGCACGACAAGGCCCAGGATCGGAGTCTGCACGCGCCCCA
CGCTCAACAGCCCCTGATAGCCCTTCGCGCGTGCCGCAAGCGTGTACAGGCGCGTGATGTTGAAGCCGTA
TAGCTGGTCGCCGACGCTGCGGGCCTCGGCCGCAGCGGACAGGCCGGCGAACTCGCGGTTGTCGCGCATC
GCGGCGAGCTGCCGGCGCACGATCTTCACGTTGTTGTCGTTGATAAGCAGCCGCTGCACCGGCAGACGGC
AGTTGGCGTATTCCAGGATTTCATCGACCAGAAGCTGGCCTTCGTCGTCCGGGTCGCCGGCGTGAACCAC
GCTTTTCGCCTGCTTCAACAGGCTGAGGATGGTCTTGAACTGAGCTTTCGCACCGGCATCGCCGGACGGT
TTCTTGCGCCAGGGAATATGGACGATGGGCAGGTCGGCCATGTTCCAGTTGGCGTAGCGCTCGTCGTAGT
CCTCCGGGTCTAGCAAGGCCAGCATGTGACCGTAGCACCAGGTCACGCGGTCGGAGCCGCATTCGTAATA
GCCGTCCTTGCGGCTGCCGCCGCCCAGGCCCTCGACGATGGCTTTTGCCAGCTCCGGTTTTTCAGCGATT
ACAAGGCGTTCAAATTGCATATATCCCCCTACCCTCACCAGGTCAGAACCGGCCTGATGACGGTGATGAT
TTGCGAACGATTGACAGGCCCGAAGTAGCGGCCGTCGAAAGACGTGTCGCTTACGTCGGACATAAGCAGA
ACCTCGGCGGTCCCCAGGGTGTAGCTGTCGGACTGATAACGAGGCAGCGGCCGTCCTGATGGATCGGCCT
TGATGAGCGCGCTGTGAGGCAGCAGCCCGCCATTCACGCGCACGCCGGCGTCGGTGATGGCAACCTCGTC
GCCTTTAGCGGCTAAAACTCGCTTCATCATGTAGCCGTAGTCGCCGGGGCAGAAACCGCCGGCGATGTAG
CCCCGCTCCTTGGCGTCCGAAAACACGCCGACTTGCGGCGGGCAGAACATGACGTAAGCCCCCTTCTCCA
CCGGCGCATTCGATTTCCAGTACAGGCCGACCGGAATGCTTTTGGTGGTGTTGACCTTCGCGCCGGCGAG
ATAGGCCGCGCCGGCGAGCAACAAGGCCGCGCCGCCTCCGATGGCGACGTACTTGGTGAGGCGCTGGAAG
CGGCTCATATCGTGATCCCCTCCCCTTCCTCGACGGTGGCCGTCTGGATCAGCTTGTCGCTGACCTTCGG
AGCCGGTACGGCCGCGCGGGCCTGGAATATCGGGTCTTTGAAGTAGAGCGGCTGCTTGCCGTAGATCGCG
GGATAGCCGGCGACGTACACAACCATGTCGCCCGCCTCTTCAATGCTGCCGTCGGCGCTCTTCTTCGGCC
CCGGCATGCGCAGGCATTCATCGGGGGTCAGCAATGGCCGCTGCACTTCCTGGAAGGTCCGCGAGACGTT
GCCCAACAGCGCCGACGTGCGGCGGCCGCTCGTCGTGATCTGCTCCTTCACGATGGTCGTGGTGCCTGTC
AGTTTTGACAGGTGCTCGGCCGTCTCCACGCGGTTCGGCGGGTAGGCGTTCTGCACGTGGCAGTTCGACG
TGATGCTTTCGTCGTGGCCGTAGCCGGTTTCGCGGCTCTTGAGCTGGTTAATGTCCTGGCAGATGAGGTA
GCACTTGATGCCGTAGCCGGCGACGAAGGCAAGGGACTCTTGCAGGATTTCGAGCTTGCCCAGGCTGGGG
AACTCGTCGAGCATCATCAGCAGACGATGCTTGTAGTGCGCGACAGGACGGCCGTTCTCGAAGTCCATCT
TGTCGGCCAGCAGCCGGACGATCATGTTGACCATGACGCGCACCAGAGGCCGCAGACGGGCCTTGTCGTT
GGGCTGCGTCACGATGAACAGGCTTACCGGGTCGTCGTGGTGCATCAGTTGCTTGATGCGGAAGTCGGAC
TTGCTGACGTTGCGGGCCACAACCGGGTCGCGGTACAGGGCCAGGTAGGACTTGGCGGTGGACAGCACGG
AACCGGATTCTTCCTCCGGGCGGTCCATCATGTCGCGGGCCGCAGAGCCGACCGCAGGGTGGTTCTGCCC
GTCAACGTGGCCGTAGGTGGTCATTTCCATCCAAAGCTCGCCCACGTCGCGGTTCGGGTCGGCAAGCATG
CCGTCCACCGACGGCAGGGTGGCCGGCGTACCCTCGTTCTTAGCCTTGTAGAGCGCGTGCAGGATGACGC
CGACAAGCAGCGCCTGGCTGGTTTTCTGCCAGTGCGATTCCAGGCCCTTGCCGTCCGGATCGACGATCAG
GGTGGCAAGGTTCTGCACGTCGCCAACCTCGTACTCGGTCCCCAAGCGGATTTCATCGAGCGGGTTCCAG
CACGCGCTACCCTGCGCGGATGCCGGCTCAAAGCGCACGACCTTGTTGCGGGCATGCTTCTTCCGCCAGC
CGGCGGTCAGCGCCCACAACTCGCCTTTCAGGTCGGTGATGACGGCGCTGTGCGCCCAGGAAAGCAGCGT
CGGAACGACCAGGCCGACGCCCTTGCCGGAGCGCGTCGGCGCGTAGGTCAAGACGTGCTCGGGGCCGTTG
TGCCGCAGGTAGTGGAACTTGCCGTCCTTGTCCTGCCAGCCGCCCACATAGACGCCGCTGGAAGTGGGCG
GGTGTTTGCCTGACACCAGCTCGACGACGGTGCGCGGCCGGGGCAGCAGGCCGGCGGCCTGTATGTCCTT
CTTGTCGGCCCAGCGGGCCGAACCGTGCAGATAGTCGTTCGCCTTGCCGGTGTTCGCCTTGACCATCTGC
GTGACGGCCGTGCCCAGCAGGCCCACGGTCGAAACGACCATACCCATGCTGGCCGCGCGCATGAAATCGT
CGGGATATTGGCCGTACCACTTGCCGGCCCATTGAAGGATCGACCAGGGCGTGTAGACGTGGTTGATATT
CCAGCCAAGTCCGGCCTGATACTGGAAGGAATGGGCGAAATATTGCGTCGCGGTCTGCAAGCCTGCCCCA
AGGGACAGGCCGGCGAGGATGGGAACGGTCTTGCTGGCCTTCGGTTTTTTCGCCCGTATCTGTGGCCCCA
CGGCGTTGTTTCGGTTCTTCATCTACTCCTACCTCGGGTAGTTTTAAGGGAGCCTCGCGGGGTCACGGTG
ACGGGATCACCGATGGCGAGGCGCTTCATGCGTTGCACCGTGGCCTTATCGACGGGCAGCACCAGAATCT
CGTCGTTTTCTTTCCTCAACAGGGCCAGCGCCTGGTCCTCGACGTTCCGGGTGCCTGCATAGGACAGCGC
ACCAACATAATCAGTATATCGTGCATGCTTCGGTATATCGAAGCCGTTTAGCCGCTTTTGCTCGCGCTCG
GCAACATATTTCTCGGCCGCCGCGATCTGTTCGGGCTTTAGCCCTCTTCCTGGCCCAGAAACTCCCCGTC
GCAGTGCGTGAGCTGGTTCGGCTCCTTGCTGCTCCACGTGACCAGGAACATCACGCGGCAATAGCATTTC
AGCTCCGCCGGCGATGCGAACCACACCGAGTTGGGACAGCGCTCGCAAACGGTTTTGGCTTTGGGGCGGC
GGCTTTCGTCCAATGCGTCCAACGTTGGGCTTGCGGAGTGCGACGGTTCCGCCGGCGCTGACGGCGCGAG
CGTCCCGTCGGTCGCCGTCGCCGCCTGTGGCGTTGAGGGTGGTTCTGGCTGCGGCAGGTCGAATGCCTCC
ATCGCCGCCGCGATCTCTTCGTCCGTCATTTCGTTCGGGTTGCTCATGTGCTTGCTCCTTCGTCAGTAGT
TCTTGACGGCGGCGCTCAAGGGCGGCGTCGTCAAAGGTGATTGCCAGACGGCCAGCGGCGGCCGCCTGCG
CGATCCGCTCCTTGAACTCTGCTGTGCCGTTGACGGTGATCCGGTCGCCGAAGCGCTCCATTGCCAGGCG
CAGGGCGGCGTCCAGGCCGTCCGTGGTGGCCTCGCGCGAGACTTGCAGGCGGTCGCCGTCGTCGCGGACG
GCGCTGCTGCCGACGCGATAGATGATGGTTCCCTTCTTCGTGATGTTGTCCGTCACGGCCGCATGGCCCG
GCTTGGCCTCGCCGCTGCCCTGGATGGTGTTGCCCTTGAGGTCGCTGCGGCCCTCGCGTGCGCGCAGCGC
GGCCAGGGCCTTGTCGTCGCCCTTCATCGCCTCGGCCTTGAGCCAGTCGGCCCACGCGCGGCGCTGCGTG
CGCTCCTGGACCGCCTGACGGCCCTGCCGGTACTCGCGGTTGATCTTGTCCAGGTCGGCGCGCAGAGCCT
TGTGCGCCTGCGCGTACATCAGTCGCTTTGCAATGCGCCCCTCGCCCAGCAGCTTGATAGCGGCGCGGCG
CAGCCGGTTGCTGCGCATCGCGGCTTCAATCAGGCGGTCACGACGCCGGCGCAGCGTGTCCAGCTCGCCC
TTGCGCACGGCCCCCATTTCCTGGCGTTCAGACTGATACCGGGCGTATAGCTCGGTGGTGTCGATGCGGG
TCTTGAGCGGCTTCGCTCGATACTCCCGCCGCCGGGGGGCTTCGCCGCCCTCGGCTGGCGTGAATGCCCC
GAATCGGGCTTCGAGCTTCGGCTTGGACAGGTCGCGCGAAACGGTGCTGGCCTTGACCGTCGTGCCGTCG
CCGGCCTCGAAGATGAAGCCGTTTCCGCGCTCGCGCAGCTTAAGCCCGTTTTCCCGCAGGACGCGGTGCA
GGTCCTCCCAGGATTGCGCCGCTTGCAGCTCCGGCAGGCATTCGCGCTTGATCCAGCCGACCAGGCTTTC
CACGCCCGCGTGCCGCTCCATGTCGTTCGCGCGGTTCTCGGAAACGCGCTGCCGCGTTTCGTGATTGTCA
CGCTCAAGCCCGTAGTCCCGTTCGAGCGTCGCGCAGAGGTCAGCGAGGGCGCGGTAGGCCCGATACGGCT
CATGGATGGTGTTTCGGGTCGGGTGAATCTTGTTGATGGCGATATGGATGTGCAGGTTGTCGGTGTCGTG
ATGCACGGCACTGACGCGCTGATGCTCGGCGAAGCCAAGCCCAGCGCAGATGCGGTCCTCAATCGCGCGC
AACGTCTCCGCGTCGGGCTTCTCTCCCGCGCGGAAGCTAACCAGCAGGTGATAGGTCTTGTCGGCCTCGG
AACGGGTGTTGCCGTGCTGGGTCGCCATCACCTCGGCCATGACAGCGGGCAGGGTGTTTGCCTCGCAGTT
CGTGACGCGCACGTGACCCAGGCGCTCGGTCTTGCCTTGCTCGTCGGTGATGTACTTCACCAGCTCCGCG
AAGTCGCTCTTCTTGATGGAGCGCATGGGGACGTGCTTGGCAATCACGCGCACCCCCCGGCCGTTTTAGC
GGCTAAAAAAGTCATGGCTCTGCCCTCGGGCGGACCACGCCCATCATGACCTTGCCAAGCTCGTCCTGCT
TCTCTTCGATCTTCGCCAGCAGGGCGAGGATCGTGGCATCACCGAACCGCGCCGTGCGCGGGTCGTCGGT
GAGCCAGAGTTTCAGCAGGCCGCCCAGGCGGCCCAGGTCGCCATTGATGCGGGCCAGCTCGCGGACGTGC
TCATAGTCCACGACGCCCGTGATTTTGTAGCCCTGGCCGACGGCCAGCAGGTAGGCCGACAGGCTCATGC
CGGCCGCCGCCGCCTTTTCCTCAATCTCTCTTCGTTCGTCTGGAAGGCAGTACACCTTGATAGGTGGGCT
GCCCTTCCTGGTTGGCTTGGTTTCATCAGCCATCCGCTTGCCGAATTCTGACGCCGTTGGATACACCAAG
GAAAGTCTACACGAACCCTTTGGCAAAATCCTGTATATCGTGCGAAAAAGGATGGATATACCGAAAAAAT
CGCTATAATGACCCCGAAGCAGGGTTATGCAGCGGAAAAGCGCTGCTTCCCTGCTGTTTTGTGGAATATC
TACCGACTGGAAACAGGCAAATGCAGGAAATTACTGAACTGAGGGGACAGGCGAGAGACGATGCCAAAGA
GCTACACCGACGAGCTGGCCGAGTGGGTTGAATCCCGCGCGGCCAAGAAGCGCCGGCGTGATGAGGCTGC
GGTTGCGTTCCTGGCGGTGAGGGCGGATGTCGAGGCGGCGTTAGCGTCCGGCTATGCGCTCGTCACCATT
TGGGAGCACATGCGGGAAACGGGGAAGGTCAAGTTCTCCTACGAGACGTTCCGCTCGCACGCCAGGCGGC
ACATCAAGGCCAAGCCCGCCGATGTGCCCGCACCGCAGGCCAAGGCTGCGGAACCCGCGCCGGCACCCAA
GACGCCGGAGCCACGGCGGCCGAAGCAGGGGGGCAAGGCTGAAAAGCCGGCCCCCGCTGCGGCCCCGACC
GGCTTCACCTTCAACCCAACACCGGACAAAAAGGATCTACTGTAATGGCGAAAATTCACATGGTTTTGCA
GGGCAAGGGCGGGGTCGGCAAGTCGGCCATCGCCGCGATCATTGCGCAGTACAAGATGGACAAGGGGCAG
ACACCCTTGTGCATCGACACCGACCCGGTGAACGCGACGTTCGAGGGCTACAAGGCCCTGAACGTCCGCC
GGCTGAACATCATGGCCGGCGACGAAATTAACTCGCGCAACTTCGACACCCTGGTCGAGCTGATTGCGCC
GACCAAGGATGACGTGGTGATCGACAACGGTGCCAGCTCGTTCGTGCCTCTGTCGCATTACCTCATCAGC
AACCAGGTGCCGGCTCTGCTGCAAGAAATGGGGCATGAGCTGGTCATCCATACCGTCGTCACCGGCGGCC
AGGCTCTCCTGGACACGGTGAGCGGCTTCGCCCAGCTCGCCAGCCAGTTCCCGGCCGAAGCGCTTTTCGT
GGTCTGGCTGAACCCGTATTGGGGGCCTATCGAGCATGAGGGCAAGAGCTTTGAGCAGATGAAGGCGTAC
ACGGCCAACAAGGCCCGCGTGTCGTCCATCATCCAGATTCCGGCCCTCAAGGAAGAAACCTACGGCCGCG
ATTTCAGCGACATGCTGCAAGAGCGGCTGACGTTCGACCAGGCGCTGGCCGATGAATCGCTCACGATCAT
GACGCGGCAACGCCTCAAGATCGTGCGGCGCGGCCTGTTTGAACAGCTCGACGCGGCGGCCGTGCTATGA
GCGACCAGATTGAAGAGCTGATCCGGGAGATTGCGGCCAAGCACGGCATCGCCGTCGGCCGCGACGACCC
GGTGCTGATCCTGCATACCATCAACGCCCGGCTCATGGCCGACAGTGCGGCCAAGCAAGAGGAAATCCTT
GCCGCGTTCAAGGAAGAGCTGGAAGGGATCGCCCATCGTTGGGGCGAGGACGCCAAGGCCAAAGCGGAGC
GGATGCTGAACGCGGCCCTGGCGGCCAGCAAGGACGCAATGGCGAAGGTAATGAAGGACAGCGCCGCGCA
GGCGGCCGAAGCGATCCGCAGGGAAATCGACGACGGCCTTGGCCGCCAGCTCGCGGCCAAGGTCGCGGAC
GCGCGGCGCGTGGCGATGATGAACATGATCGCCGGCGGCATGGTGTTGTTCGCGGCCGCCCTGGTGGTGT
GGGCCTCGTTATGAATCGCAGAGGCGCAGATGAAAAAGCCCGGCGTTGCCGGGCTTTGTTTTTGCGTTAG
CTGGGCTTGTTTGACAGGCCCAAGCTCTGACTGCGCCCGCGCTCGCGCTCCTGGGCCTGTTTCTTCTCCT
GCTCCTGCTTGCGCATCAGGGCCTGGTGCCGTCGGGCTGCTTCACGCATCGAATCCCAGTCGCCGGCCAG
CTCGGGATGCTCCGCGCGCATCTTGCGCGTCGCCAGTTCCTCGATCTTGGGCGCGTGAATGCCCATGCCT
TCCTTGATTTCGCGCACCATGTCCAGCCGCGTGTGCAGGGTCTGCAAGCGGGCTTGCTGTTGGGCCTGCT
GCTGCTGCCAGGCGGCCTTTGTACGCGGCAGGGACAGCAAGCCGGGGGCATTGGACTGTAGCTGCTGCAA
ACGCGCCTGCTGACGGTCTACGAGCTGTTCTAGGCGGTCCTCGATGCGCTCCACCTGGTCATGCTTTGCC
TGCACGTAGAGCGCAAGGGTCTGCTGGTAGGTCTGCTCGATGGGCGCGGATTCTAAGAGGGCCTGCTGTT
CCGTCTCGGCCTCCTGGGCCGCCTGTAGCAAATCCTCGCCGCTGTTGCCGCTGGACTGCTTTACTGCCGG
GGACTGCTGTTGCCCTGCTCGCGCCGTCGTCGCAGTTCGGCTTGCCCCCACTCGATTGACTGCTTCATTT
CGAGCCGCAGCGATGCGATCTCGGATTGCGTCAACGGACGGGGCAGCGCGGAGGTGTCCGGCTTCTCCTT
GGGTGAGTCGGTCGATGCCATAGCCAAAGGTTTCCTTCCAAAATGCGTCCATTGCTGGACCGTGTTTCTC
ATTGATGCCCGCAAGCATCTTCGGCTTGACCGCCAGGTCAAGCGCGCCTTCATGGGCGGTCATGACGGAC
GCCGCCATGACCTTGCCGCCGTTGTTCTCGATGTAGCCGCGTAATGAGGCAATGGTGCCGCCCATCGTCA
GCGTGTCATCGACAACGATGTACTTCTGGCCGGGGATCACCTCCCCCTCGAAAGTCGGGTTGAACGCCAG
GCGATGATCTGAACCGGCTCCGGTTCGGGCGACCTTCTCCCGCTGCACAATGTCCGTTTCGACCTCAAGG
CCAAGGCGGTCGGCCAGAACGACCGCCATCATGGCCGGAATCTTGTTGTTCCCCGCCGCCTCGACGGCGA
GGACTGGAACGATGCGGGGCTTGTCGTCGCCGATCAGCGTCTTGAGCTGGGCAACAGTGTCGTCCGAAAT
CAGGCGCTCGACCAAATTAAGCGCCGCTTCCGCGTCGCCCTGCTTCGCAGCCTGGTATTCAGGCTCGTTG
GTCAAAGAACCAAGGTCGCCGTTGCGAACCACCTTCGGGAAGTCTCCCCACGGTGCGCGCTCGGCTCTGC
TGTAGCTGCTCAAGACGCCTCCCTTTTTAGCCGCTAAAACTCTAACGAGTGCGCCCGCGACTCAACTTGA
CGCTTTCGGCACTTACCTGTGCCTTGCCACTTGCGTCATAGGTGATGCTTTTCGCACTCCCGATTTCAGG
TACTTTATCGAAATCTGACCGGGCGTGCATTACAAAGTTCTTCCCCACCTGTTGGTAAATGCTGCCGCTA
TCTGCGTGGACGATGCTGCCGTCGTGGCGCTGCGACTTATCGGCCTTTTGGGCCATATAGATGTTGTAAA
TGCCAGGTTTCAGGGCCCCGGCTTTATCTACCTTCTGGTTCGTCCATGCGCCTTGGTTCTCGGTCTGGAC
AATTCTTTGCCCATTCATGACCAGGAGGCGGTGTTTCATTGGGTGACTCCTGACGGTTGCCTCTGGTGTT
AAACGTGTCCTGGTCGCTTGCCGGCTAAAAAAAAGCCGACCTCGGCAGTTCGAGGCCGGCTTTCCCTAGA
GCCGGGCGCGTCAAGGTTGTTCCATCTATTTTAGTGAACTGCGTTCGATTTATCAGTTACTTTCCTCCCG
CTTTGTGTTTCCTCCCACTCGTTTCCGCGTCTAGCCGACCCCTCAACATAGCGGCCTCTTCTTGGGCTGC
CTTTGCCTCTTGCCGCGCTTCGTCACGCTCGGCTTGCACCGTCGTAAAGCGCTCGGCCTGCCTGGCCGCC
TCTTGCGCCGCCAACTTCCTTTGCTCCTGGTGGGCCTCGGCGTCGGCCTGCGCCTTCGCTTTCACCGCTG
CCAACTCCGTGCGCAAACTCTCCGCTTCGCGCCTGGTGGCGTCGCGCTCGCCGCGAAGCGCCTGCATTTC
CTGGTTGGCCGCGTCCAGGGTCTTGCGGCTCTCTTCTTTGAATGCGCGGGCGTCCTGGTGAGCGTAGTCC
AGCTCGGCGCGCAGCTCCTGCGCTCGACGCTCCACCTCGTCGGCCCGCTGCGTCGCCAGCGCGGCCCGCT
GCTCGGCTCCTGCCAGGGCGGTGCGTGCTTCGGCCAGGGCTTGCCGCTGGCGTGCGGCCAGCTCGGCCGC
CTCGGCGGCCTGCTGCTCTAGCAATGTAACGCGCGCCTGGGCTTCTTCCAGCTCGCGGGCCTGCGCCTCG
AAGGCGTCGGCCAGCTCCCCGCGCACGGCTTCCAACTCGTTGCGCTCACGATCCCAGCCGGCTTGCGCTG
CCTGCAACGATTCATTGGCAAGGGCCTGGGCGGCTTGCCAGAGGGCGGCCACGGCCTGGTTGCCGGCCTG
CTGCACCGCGTCCGGCACCTGGACTGCCAGCGGGGCGGCCTGCGCCGTGCGCTGGCGTCGCCATTCGCGC
ATGCCGGCGCTGGCGTCGTTCATGTTGACGCGGGCGGCCTTACGCACTGCATCCACGGTCGGGAAGTTCT
CCCGGTCGCCTTGCTCGAACAGCTCGTCCGCAGCCGCAAAAATGCGGTCGCGCGTCTCTTTGTTCAGTTC
CATGTTGGCTCCGGTAATTGGTAAGAATAATAATACTCTTACCTACCTTATCAGCGCAAGAGTTTAGCTG
AACAGTTCTCGACTTAACGGCAGGTTTTTTAGCGGCTGAAGGGCAGGCAAAAAAAGCCCCGCACGGTCGG
CGGGGGCAAAGGGTCAGCGGGAAGGGGATTAGCGGGCGTCGGGCTTCTTCATGCGTCGGGGCCGCGCTTC
TTGGGATGGAGCACGACGAAGCGCGCACGCGCATCGTCCTCGGCCCTATCGGCCCGCGTCGCGGTCAGGA
ACTTGTCGCGCGCTAGGTCCTCCCTGGTGGGCACCAGGGGCATGAACTCGGCCTGCTCGATGTAGGTCCA
CTCCATGACCGCATCGCAGTCGAGGCCGCGTTCCTTCACCGTCTCTTGCAGGTCGCGGTACGCCCGCTCG
TTGAGCGGCTGGTAACGGGCCAATTGGTCGTAAATGGCTGTCGGCCATGAGCGGCCTTTCCTGTTGAGCC
AGCAGCCGACGACGAAGCCGGCAATGCAGGCCCCTGGCACAACCAGGCCGACGCCGGGGGCAGGGGATGG
CAGCAGCTCGCCAACCAGGAACCCCGCCGCGATGATGCCGATGCCGGTCAACCAGCCCTTGAAACTATCC
GGCCCCGAAACACCCCTGCGCATTGCCTGGATGCTGCGCCGGATAGCTTGCAACATCAGGAGCCGTTTCT
TTTGTTCGTCAGTCATGGTCCGCCCTCACCAGTTGTTCGTATCGGTGTCGGACGAACTGAAATCGCAAGA
GCTGCCGGTATCGGTCCAGCCGCTGTCCGTGTCGCTGCTGCCGAAGCACGGCGAGGGGTCCGCGAACGCC
GCAGACGGCGTATCCGGCCGCAGCGCATCGCCCAGCATGGCCCCGGTCAGCGAGCCGCCGGCCAGGTAGC
CCAGCATGGTGCTGTTGGTCGCCCCGGCCACCAGGGCCGACGTGACGAAATCGCCGTCATTCCCTCTGGA
TTGTTCGCTGCTCGGCGGGGCAGTGCGCCGCGCCGGCGGCGTCGTGGATGGCTCGGGTTGGCTGGCCTGC
GACGGCCGGCGAAAGGTGCGCAGCAGCTCGTTATCGACCGGCTGCGGCGTCGGGGCCGCCGCCTTGCGCT
GCGGTCGGTGTTCCTTCTTCGGCTCGCGCAGCTTGAACAGCATGATCGCGGAAACCAGCAGCAACGCCGC
GCCTACGCCTCCCGCGATGTAGAACAGCATCGGATTCATTCTTCGGTCCTCCTTGTAGCGGAACCGTTGT
CTGTGCGGCGCGGGTGGCCCGCGCCGCTGTCTTTGGGGATCAGCCCTCGATGAGCGCGACCAGTTTCACG
TCGGCAAGGTTCGCCTCGAACTCCTGGCCGTCGTCCTCGTACTTCAACCAGGCATAGCCTTCCGCCGGCG
GCCGACGGTTGAGGATAAGGCGGGCAGGGCGCTCGTCGTGCTCGACCTGGACGATGGCCTTTTTCAGCTT
GTCCGGGTCCGGCTCCTTCGCGCCCTTTTCCTTGGCGTCCTTACCGTCCTGGTCGCCGTCCTCGCCGTCC
TGGCCGTCGCCGGCCTCCGCGTCACGCTCGGCATCAGTCTGGCCGTTGAAGGCATCGACGGTGTTGGGAT
CGCGGCCCTTCTCGTCCAGGAACTCGCGCAGCAGCTTGACCGTGCCGCGCGTGATTTCCTGGGTGTCGTC
GTCAAGCCACGCCTCGACTTCCTCCGGGCGCTTCTTGAAGGCCGTCACCAGCTCGTTCACCACGGTCACG
TCGCGCACGCGGCCGGTGTTGAACGCATCGGCGATCTTCTCCGGCAGGTCCAGCAGCGTGACGTGCTGGG
TGATGAACGCCGGCGACTTGCCGATTTCCTTGGCGATATCGCCTTTCTTCTTGCCCTTCGCCAGCTCGCG
GCCAATGAAGTCGGCAATTTCGCGCGGGGTCAGCTCGTTGCGTTGCAGGTTCTCGATAACCTGGTCGGCT
TCGTTGTAGTCGTTGTCGATGAACGCCGGGATGGACTTCTTGCCGGCCCACTTCGAGCCACGGTAGCGGC
GGGCGCCGTGATTGATGATATAGCGGCCCGGCTGCTCCTGGTTCTCGCGCACCGAAATGGGTGACTTCAC
CCCGCGCTCTTTGATCGTGGCACCGATTTCCGCGATGCTCTCCGGGGAAAAGCCGGGGTTGTCGGCCGTC
CGCGGCTGATGCGGATCTTCGTCGATCAGGTCCAGGTCCAGCTCGATAGGGCCGGAACCGCCCTGAGACG
CCGCAGGAGCGTCCAGGAGGCTCGACAGGTCGCCGATGCTATCCAACCCCAGGCCGGACGGCTGCGCCGC
GCCTGCGGCTTCCTGAGCGGCCGCAGCGGTGTTTTTCTTGGTGGTCTTGGCTTGAGCCGCAGTCATTGGG
AAATCTCCATCTTCGTGAACACGTAATCAGCCAGGGCGCGAACCTCTTTCGATGCCTTGCGCGCGGCCGT
TTTCTTGATCTTCCAGACCGGCACACCGGATGCGAGGGCATCGGCGATGCTGCTGCGCAGGCCAACGGTG
GCCGGAATCATCATCTTGGGGTACGCGGCCAGCAGCTCGGCTTGGTGGCGCGCGTGGCGCGGATTCCGCG
CATCGACCTTGCTGGGCACCATGCCAAGGAATTGCAGCTTGGCGTTCTTCTGGCGCACGTTCGCAATGGT
CGTGACCATCTTCTTGATGCCCTGGATGCTGTACGCCTCAAGCTCGATGGGGGACAGCACATAGTCGGCC
GCGAAGAGGGCGGCCGCCAGGCCGACGCCAAGGGTCGGGGCCGTGTCGATCAGGCACACGTCGAAGCCTT
GGTTCGCCAGGGCCTTGATGTTCGCCCCGAACAGCTCGCGGGCGTCGTCCAGCGACAGCCGTTCGGCGTT
CGCCAGTACCGGGTTGGACTCGATGAGGGCGAGGCGCGCGGCCTGGCCGTCGCCGGCTGCGGGTGCGGTT
TCGGTCCAGCCGCCGGCAGGGACAGCGCCGAACAGCTTGCTTGCATGCAGGCCGGTAGCAAAGTCCTTGA
GCGTGTAGGACGCATTGCCCTGGGGGTCCAGGTCGATCACGGCAACCCGCAAGCCGCGCTCGAAAAAGTC
GAAGGCAAGATGCACAAGGGTCGAAGTCTTGCCGACGCCGCCTTTCTGGTTGGCCGTGACCAAAGTTTTC
ATCGTTTGGTTTCCTGTTTTTTCTTGGCGTCCGCTTCCCACTTCCGGACGATGTACGCCTGATGTTCCGG
CAGAACCGCCGTTACCCGCGCGTACCCCTCGGGCAAGTTCTTGTCCTCGAACGCGGCCCACACGCGATGC
ACCGCTTGCGACACTGCGCCCCTGGTCAGTCCCAGCGACGTTGCGAACGTCGCCTGTGGCTTCCCATCGA
CTAAGACGCCCCGCGCTATCTCGATGGTCTGCTGCCCCACTTCCAGCCCCTGGATCGCCTCCTGGAACTG
GCTTTCGGTAAGCCGTTTCTTCATGGATAACACCCATAATTTGCTCCGCGCCTTGGTTGAACATAGCGGT
GACAGCCGCCAGCACATGAGAGAAGTTTAGCTAAACATTTCTCGCACGTCAACACCTTTAGCCGCTAAAA
CTCGTCCTTGGCGTAACAAAACAAAAGCCCGGAAACCGGGCTTTCGTCTCTTGCCGCTTATGGCTCTGCA
CCCGGCTCCATCACCAACAGGTCGCGCACGCGCTTCACTCGGTTGCGGATCGACACTGCCAGCCCAACAA
AGCCGGTTGCCGCCGCCGCCAGGATCGCGCCGATGATGCCGGCCACACCGGCCATCGCCCACCAGGTCGC
CGCCTTCCGGTTCCATTCCTGCTGGTACTGCTTCGCAATGCTGGACCTCGGCTCACCATAGGCTGACCGC
TCGATGGCGTATGCCGCTTCTCCCCTTGGCGTAAAACCCAGCGCCGCAGGCGGCATTGCCATGCTGCCCG
CCGCTTTCCCGACCACGACGCGCGCACCAGGCTTGCGGTCCAGACCTTCGGCCACGGCGAGCTGCGCAAG
GACATAATCAGCCGCCGACTTGGCTCCACGCGCCTCGATCAGCTCTTGCACTCGCGCGAAATCCTTGGCC
TCCACGGCCGCCATGAATCGCGCACGCGGCGAAGGCTCCGCAGGGCCGGCGTCGTGATCGCCGCCGAGAA
TGCCCTTCACCAAGTTCGACGACACGAAAATCATGCTGACGGCTATCACCATCATGCAGACGGATCGCAC
GAACCCGCTGAA
